# Supplementary material for: Using targeted genome integration for virus-free genome-wide mammalian CRISPR screen
Source: bioRxiv preprint, doi:10.1101/2020.05.19.103648, version 1 (2020-05-19)
Supplement: supplementary material [file 103648_file02.zip › attB-Esp3I-vector.gbk]

LOCUS       attB-Esp3I-vector      5997 bp    DNA     circular UNA 
FEATURES             Location/Qualifiers
     Region          1..9
                     /region_type="Domain"
                     /label="O1"
     misc_feature    10..55
                     /feature_type="RMCE site"
                     /label="attB"
     primer          complement(45..71)
                     /label="PR2570 attB-Kozak K1"
     misc_feature    56..61
                     /feature_type="Misc."
                     /label="Kozak (TIS paper)"
     CDS             62..661
                     /label="Puro(R)"
     primer          62..88
                     /label="PR2571 K1 Puro"
     primer          662..689
                     /label="PR1745 O4 BGH pA"
     Linker          662..670
                     /label="O4"
     misc_feature    671..895
                     /feature_type="polyA site"
                     /label="BGH pA"
     primer          complement(876..903)
                     /label="PR0064 BGH pA O2"
     Linker          896..903
                     /label="O2"
     promoter        949..1212
                     /label="U6 Promoter"
     primer          1002..1026
                     /label="PR2385"
     primer          complement(1170..1195)
                     /label="PR2628"
     gRNA            1213..3093
                     /label="Esp3I clone site"
     misc_RNA        3094..3169
                     /label="gRNA scaffold"
     primer          3105..3128
                     /label="PR2627"
     primer          complement(3194..3222)
                     /label="PR2574"
     Linker          3214..3222
                     /label="O3"
     backbone        3223..3240
                     /label="EPO 3 end"
     misc_feature    3241..3286
                     /feature_type="RMCE site"
                     /label="attB mut (T5A/5'GA)"
     misc_feature    3264
                     /label="Mutation"
     primer          complement(3415..3440)
                     /label="PR0047_pJ204_DNA2.0_seq_rev"
     CDS             complement(4759..5619)
                     /label="Amp"
     primer          5873..5889
                     /label="PR0046_pJ204_DNA2.0_seq_fwd"
ORIGIN
        1 AGTCGGTGTG GCCGGCTTGT CGACGACGGC GGTCTCCGTC GTCAGGATCA TCCGGTCGGT
       61 CATGACCGAG TACAAGCCCA CGGTGCGCCT CGCCACCCGC GACGACGTCC CCAGGGCCGT
      121 ACGCACCCTC GCCGCCGCGT TCGCCGACTA CCCCGCCACG CGCCACACCG TCGATCCGGA
      181 CCGCCACATC GAGCGGGTCA CCGAGCTGCA AGAACTCTTC CTCACGCGCG TCGGGCTCGA
      241 CATCGGCAAG GTGTGGGTCG CGGACGACGG CGCCGCCGTG GCGGTCTGGA CCACGCCGGA
      301 GAGCGTCGAA GCGGGGGCGG TGTTCGCCGA GATCGGCCCG CGCATGGCCG AGTTGAGCGG
      361 TTCCCGGCTG GCCGCGCAGC AACAGATGGA AGGCCTCCTG GCGCCGCACC GGCCCAAGGA
      421 GCCCGCGTGG TTCCTGGCCA CCGTCGGAGT CTCGCCCGAC CACCAGGGCA AGGGTCTGGG
      481 CAGCGCCGTC GTGCTCCCCG GAGTGGAGGC GGCCGAGCGC GCCGGGGTGC CCGCCTTCCT
      541 GGAGACCTCC GCGCCCCGCA ACCTCCCCTT CTACGAGCGG CTCGGCTTCA CCGTCACCGC
      601 CGACGTCGAG GTGCCCGAAG GACCGCGCAC CTGGTGCATG ACCCGCAAGC CCGGTGCCTG
      661 AACACAGTCT CTGTGCCTTC TAGTTGCCAG CCATCTGTTG TTTGCCCCTC CCCCGTGCCT
      721 TCCTTGACCC TGGAAGGTGC CACTCCCACT GTCCTTTCCT AATAAAATGA GGAAATTGCA
      781 TCGCATTGTC TGAGTAGGTG TCATTCTATT CTGGGGGGTG GGGTGGGGCA GGACAGCAAG
      841 GGGGAGGATT GGGAAGACAA TAGCAGGCAT GCTGGGGATG CGGTGGGCTC TATGGAGTGC
      901 GATAAGCAGG CTTTAAAGGA ACCAATTCAG TCGACTGGAT CCGGTACCAA GGTCGGGCAG
      961 GAAGAGGGCC TATTTCCCAT GATTCCTTCA TATTTGCATA TACGATACAA GGCTGTTAGA
     1021 GAGATAATTA GAATTAATTT GACTGTAAAC ACAAAGATAT TAGTACAAAA TACGTGACGT
     1081 AGAAAGTAAT AATTTCTTGG GTAGTTTGCA GTTTTAAAAT TATGTTTTAA AATGGACTAT
     1141 CATATGCTTA CCGTAACTTG AAAGTATTTC GATTTCTTGG CTTTATATAT CTTGTGGAAA
     1201 GGACGAAACA CCGGAGACGG TTGTAAATGA GCACACAAAA TACACATGCT AAAATATTAT
     1261 ATTCTATGAC CTTTATAAAA TCAACCAAAA TCTTCTTTTT AATAACTTTA GTATCAATAA
     1321 TTAGAATTTT TATGTTCCTT TTTGCAAACT TTTAATAAAA ATGAGCAAAA TAAAAAAACG
     1381 CTAGTTTTAG TAACTCGCGT TGTTTTCTTC ACCTTTAATA ATAGCTACTC CACCACTTGT
     1441 TCCTAAGCGG TCAGCTCCTG CTTCAATCAT TTTTTGAGCA TCTTCAAATG TTCTAACTCC
     1501 ACCAGCTGCT TTAACTAAAG CATTGTCTTT AACAACTGAC TTCATTAGTT TAACATCTTC
     1561 AAATGTTGCA CCTGATTTTG AAAATCCTGT TGATGTTTTA ACAAATTCTA ATCCAGCTTC
     1621 AACAGCTATT TCACAAGCTT TCATGATTTC TTCTTTTGTT AATAAACAAT TTTCCATAAT
     1681 ACATTTAACA ACATGTGATC CAGCTGCTTT TTTTACAGCT TTCATGTCTT CTAAAACTAA
     1741 TTCATAATTT TTGTCTTTTA ATGCACCAAT ATTTAATACC ATATCAATTT CTGTTGCACC
     1801 ATCTTTAATT GCTTCAGAAA CTTCGAATGC TTTTGTAGCT GTTGTGCATG CACCTAGAGG
     1861 AAAACCTACA ACATTTGTTA TTCCTACATT TGTGCCTTTT AATAATTCTT TACAATAGCT
     1921 TGTTCAATAT GAATTAACAC AAACTGTTGC AAAATCAAAT TCAATTGCTT CATCACATAA
     1981 TTGTTTAATT TCAGCTTTCG TAGCATCTTG TTTTAATAAT GTGTGATCTA TATATTTGTT
     2041 TAGTTTCATT TTTTCTCCTA TATATTCATT TTTAATTTTA ATTCTTTAAT AATTTCGTCT
     2101 ACTTTAACTT TAGCGTTTTG AACAGATTCA CCAACACCTA TAAAATAAAT TTTTAGTTTA
     2161 GGTTCAGTTC CACTTGGGCG AACAGCAAAT CATGACTTAT CTTCTAAATA AAATTTTAGT
     2221 AAGTCTTGTC CTGGCATATT ATACATTCCA TCGATGTAGT CTTCAACATT AACAACTTTA
     2281 AGTCCAGCAA TTTGAGTTAA GGGTGTTGCT CTCAATGATT TCATTAATGG TTCAATTTTT
     2341 AATTTCTTTT CTTCTGGTTT AAAATTCAAG TTTAAAGTGA AAGTGTAATA TGCACCCATT
     2401 TCTTTAAATA AATCTTCTAA ATAGTCTACT AATGTTTTAT TTTGTTTTTT ATAAAATCAA
     2461 GCAGCCTCTG CTATTAATAT AGAAGCTTGT ATTCCATCTT TATCTCTAGC TGAGTCATCA
     2521 ATTACATATC CATAACTTTC TTCATAAGCA AAAACAAAAT TTAATCCGTT ATCTTCTTCT
     2581 TTAGCAATTT CTCTACCCAT TCATTTAAAT CCAGTTAAAG TTTTTACAAT ATTAACTCCA
     2641 TATTTTTCAT GAGCGATTCT ATCACCCAAA TCACTTGTTA CAAAACTTGA ATATAGAGCC
     2701 GGATTTTTTG GAATGCTATT TAAGCGTTTT AGATTTGATA ATTTTCAATC AATTAAAATT
     2761 GGTCCTGTTT GATTTCCATC TAATCTTACA AAATGACCAT CATGTTTTAT TGCCATTCCA
     2821 AATCTGTCAG CATCTGGGTC ATTCATAATA ATAATATCTG CATCATGTTT AATACCATAT
     2881 TCAAGCGGTA TTTTTCATGC AGGATCAAAT TCTGGATTTG GATTTACAAC ATTTTTAAAT
     2941 GTTTCATCTT CAAATGCATG CTCTTCAACC TCAATAACGT TATATCCTGA TTCACGTAAT
     3001 ATTTTTGGGG TAAATTTAGT TCCTGTTCCA TTAACTGCGC TAAAAATAAT TTTTAAATCT
     3061 TTTTTAGCTT CTTGCTCTTT TTTGTACGTC TCTGTTTTAG AGCTAGAAAT AGCAAGTTAA
     3121 AATAAGGCTA GTCCGTTATC AACTTGAAAA AGTGGCACCG AGTCGGTGCT TTTTTTCTAG
     3181 ACCCAGCTTT CTTGTACAAA GTTGGCATTA TGCACCAGCG CTCGGACCGG CGATAGATGA
     3241 GGCCGGCTTG TCGACGACGG CGGACTCCGT CGTCAGGATC ATCCGGACTT GCGTAGTGAG
     3301 TCGAATAAGG GCGACACAAA ATTTATTCTA AATGCATAAT AAATACTGAT AACATCTTAT
     3361 AGTTTGTATT ATATTTTGTA TTATCGTTGA CATGTATAAT TTTGATATCA AAAACTGATT
     3421 TTCCCTTTAT TATTTTCGAG ATTTATTTTC TTAATTCTCT TTAACAAACT AGAAATATTG
     3481 TATATACAAA AAATCATAAA TAATAGATGA ATAGTTTAAT TATAGGTGTT CATCAATCGA
     3541 AAAAGCAACG TATCTTATTT AAAGTGCGTT GCTTTTTTCT CATTTATAAG GTTAAATAAT
     3601 TCTCATATAT CAAGCAAAGT GACAGGCGCC CTTAAATATT CTGACAAATG CTCTTTCCCT
     3661 AAACTCCCCC CATAAAAAAA CCCGCCGAAG CGGGTTTTTA CGTTATTTGC GGATTAACGA
     3721 TTACTCGTTA TCAGAACCGC CCAGGGGGCC CGAGCTTAAG ACTGGCCGTC GTTTTACAAC
     3781 ACAGAAAGAG TTTGTAGAAA CGCAAAAAGG CCATCCGTCA GGGGCCTTCT GCTTAGTTTG
     3841 ATGCCTGGCA GTTCCCTACT CTCGCCTTCC GCTTCCTCGC TCACTGACTC GCTGCGCTCG
     3901 GTCGTTCGGC TGCGGCGAGC GGTATCAGCT CACTCAAAGG CGGTAATACG GTTATCCACA
     3961 GAATCAGGGG ATAACGCAGG AAAGAACATG TGAGCAAAAG GCCAGCAAAA GGCCAGGAAC
     4021 CGTAAAAAGG CCGCGTTGCT GGCGTTTTTC CATAGGCTCC GCCCCCCTGA CGAGCATCAC
     4081 AAAAATCGAC GCTCAAGTCA GAGGTGGCGA AACCCGACAG GACTATAAAG ATACCAGGCG
     4141 TTTCCCCCTG GAAGCTCCCT CGTGCGCTCT CCTGTTCCGA CCCTGCCGCT TACCGGATAC
     4201 CTGTCCGCCT TTCTCCCTTC GGGAAGCGTG GCGCTTTCTC ATAGCTCACG CTGTAGGTAT
     4261 CTCAGTTCGG TGTAGGTCGT TCGCTCCAAG CTGGGCTGTG TGCACGAACC CCCCGTTCAG
     4321 CCCGACCGCT GCGCCTTATC CGGTAACTAT CGTCTTGAGT CCAACCCGGT AAGACACGAC
     4381 TTATCGCCAC TGGCAGCAGC CACTGGTAAC AGGATTAGCA GAGCGAGGTA TGTAGGCGGT
     4441 GCTACAGAGT TCTTGAAGTG GTGGGCTAAC TACGGCTACA CTAGAAGAAC AGTATTTGGT
     4501 ATCTGCGCTC TGCTGAAGCC AGTTACCTTC GGAAAAAGAG TTGGTAGCTC TTGATCCGGC
     4561 AAACAAACCA CCGCTGGTAG CGGTGGTTTT TTTGTTTGCA AGCAGCAGAT TACGCGCAGA
     4621 AAAAAAGGAT CTCAAGAAGA TCCTTTGATC TTTTCTACGG GGTCTGACGC TCAGTGGAAC
     4681 GACGCGCGCG TAACTCACGT TAAGGGATTT TGGTCATGAG CTTGCGCCGT CCCGTCAAGT
     4741 CAGCGTAATG CTCTGCTTTT ACCAATGCTT AATCAGTGAG GCACCTATCT CAGCGATCTG
     4801 TCTATTTCGT TCATCCATAG TTGCCTGACT CCCCGTCGTG TAGATAACTA CGATACGGGA
     4861 GGGCTTACCA TCTGGCCCCA GCGCTGCGAT GATACCGCGA GAACCACGCT CACCGGCTCC
     4921 GGATTTATCA GCAATAAACC AGCCAGCCGG AAGGGCCGAG CGCAGAAGTG GTCCTGCAAC
     4981 TTTATCCGCC TCCATCCAGT CTATTAATTG TTGCCGGGAA GCTAGAGTAA GTAGTTCGCC
     5041 AGTTAATAGT TTGCGCAACG TTGTTGCCAT CGCTACAGGC ATCGTGGTGT CACGCTCGTC
     5101 GTTTGGTATG GCTTCATTCA GCTCCGGTTC CCAACGATCA AGGCGAGTTA CATGATCCCC
     5161 CATGTTGTGC AAAAAAGCGG TTAGCTCCTT CGGTCCTCCG ATCGTTGTCA GAAGTAAGTT
     5221 GGCCGCAGTG TTATCACTCA TGGTTATGGC AGCACTGCAT AATTCTCTTA CTGTCATGCC
     5281 ATCCGTAAGA TGCTTTTCTG TGACTGGTGA GTACTCAACC AAGTCATTCT GAGAATAGTG
     5341 TATGCGGCGA CCGAGTTGCT CTTGCCCGGC GTCAATACGG GATAATACCG CGCCACATAG
     5401 CAGAACTTTA AAAGTGCTCA TCATTGGAAA ACGTTCTTCG GGGCGAAAAC TCTCAAGGAT
     5461 CTTACCGCTG TTGAGATCCA GTTCGATGTA ACCCACTCGT GCACCCAACT GATCTTCAGC
     5521 ATCTTTTACT TTCACCAGCG TTTCTGGGTG AGCAAAAACA GGAAGGCAAA ATGCCGCAAA
     5581 AAAGGGAATA AGGGCGACAC GGAAATGTTG AATACTCATA TTCTTCCTTT TTCAATATTA
     5641 TTGAAGCATT TATCAGGGTT ATTGTCTCAT GAGCGGATAC ATATTTGAAT GTATTTAGAA
     5701 AAATAAACAA ATAGGGGTCA GTGTTACAAC CAATTAACCA ATTCTGAACA TTATCGCGAG
     5761 CCCATTTATA CCTGAATATG GCTCATAACA CCCCTTGTTT GCCTGGCGGC AGTAGCGCGG
     5821 TGGTCCCACC TGACCCCATG CCGAACTCAG AAGTGAAACG CCGTAGCGCC GATGGTAGTG
     5881 TGGGGACTCC CCATGCGAGA GTAGGGAACT GCCAGGCATC AAATAAAACG AAAGGCTCAG
     5941 TCGAAAGACT GGGCCTTTCG CCCGGGCTAA TTATGGGGTG TCGCCCTTAT TCGACTC
//
