# Supplementary material for: Using targeted genome integration for virus-free genome-wide mammalian CRISPR screen
Source: bioRxiv preprint, doi:10.1101/2020.05.19.103648, version 1 (2020-05-19)
Supplement: supplementary material [file 103648_file02.zip › attB-Puro-U6-gRNA-attB_mut_vector.gbk]

LOCUS       attB-Puro-U6-gRNA-attB_mut_vector      4136 bp    DNA     circular UNA 
FEATURES             Location/Qualifiers
     primer          complement(join(4113..4136,1..9))
                     /label="2097_pJ204 backbone_LA_rev"
     primer          complement(join(4124..4136,1..33))
                     /label="Backbone-O1-attB rev"
     Region          complement(1..9)
                     /label="1605_HF4"
     Region          1..9
                     /region_type="Domain"
                     /label="O1"
     misc_feature    10..55
                     /label="attB"
     primer          complement(45..71)
                     /label="PR attB-Kozak K1"
     misc_feature    56..61
                     /feature_type="Misc."
                     /label="Kozak (TIS paper)"
     CDS             62..661
                     /label="Puro(R)"
     primer          62..88
                     /label="PR K1 Puro"
     primer          662..689
                     /label="PR1745 O4 BGH pA"
     Linker          662..670
                     /label="O4"
     misc_feature    671..895
                     /feature_type="polyA site"
                     /label="BGH pA"
     primer          complement(876..903)
                     /label="PR0064 BGH pA O2"
     Linker          896..903
                     /label="O2"
     promoter        949..1212
                     /label="U6 Promoter"
     primer          1002..1026
                     /label="PR2385"
     primer          1180..1212
                     /label="NGS L"
     primer          1189..1211
                     /label="PR1252"
     gRNA            1213..1232
     misc_RNA        1233..1308
                     /label="gRNA scaffold"
     primer          complement(1280..1301)
                     /label="PR1253"
     primer          complement(1283..1305)
                     /label="NGS R"
     primer          complement(1333..1361)
                     /label="PR2574"
     primer          complement(1333..1361)
                     /label="PR2574"
     primer          1353..1379
                     /label="PR2569"
     Linker          1353..1361
                     /label="O3"
     backbone        1362..1379
                     /label="EPO 3 end"
     misc_feature    1380..1425
                     /label="attB mut (T5A/5'GA)"
     primer          1396..1448
                     /label="attB*mut-O5-Backbone fwd"
     misc_feature    1403
                     /label="Mutation"
     primer          1426..1459
                     /label="2081_pJ204 backbone_O5_fwd"
     Region          1434..4136
                     /label="Backbone"
     primer          complement(1554..1579)
                     /label="PR0047_pJ204_DNA2.0_seq_rev"
     CDS             complement(2898..3758)
                     /label="Amp"
     primer          4012..4028
                     /label="PR0046_pJ204_DNA2.0_seq_fwd"
ORIGIN
        1 AGTCGGTGTG GCCGGCTTGT CGACGACGGC GGTCTCCGTC GTCAGGATCA TCCGGTCGGT
       61 CATGACCGAG TACAAGCCCA CGGTGCGCCT CGCCACCCGC GACGACGTCC CCAGGGCCGT
      121 ACGCACCCTC GCCGCCGCGT TCGCCGACTA CCCCGCCACG CGCCACACCG TCGATCCGGA
      181 CCGCCACATC GAGCGGGTCA CCGAGCTGCA AGAACTCTTC CTCACGCGCG TCGGGCTCGA
      241 CATCGGCAAG GTGTGGGTCG CGGACGACGG CGCCGCCGTG GCGGTCTGGA CCACGCCGGA
      301 GAGCGTCGAA GCGGGGGCGG TGTTCGCCGA GATCGGCCCG CGCATGGCCG AGTTGAGCGG
      361 TTCCCGGCTG GCCGCGCAGC AACAGATGGA AGGCCTCCTG GCGCCGCACC GGCCCAAGGA
      421 GCCCGCGTGG TTCCTGGCCA CCGTCGGAGT CTCGCCCGAC CACCAGGGCA AGGGTCTGGG
      481 CAGCGCCGTC GTGCTCCCCG GAGTGGAGGC GGCCGAGCGC GCCGGGGTGC CCGCCTTCCT
      541 GGAGACCTCC GCGCCCCGCA ACCTCCCCTT CTACGAGCGG CTCGGCTTCA CCGTCACCGC
      601 CGACGTCGAG GTGCCCGAAG GACCGCGCAC CTGGTGCATG ACCCGCAAGC CCGGTGCCTG
      661 AACACAGTCT CTGTGCCTTC TAGTTGCCAG CCATCTGTTG TTTGCCCCTC CCCCGTGCCT
      721 TCCTTGACCC TGGAAGGTGC CACTCCCACT GTCCTTTCCT AATAAAATGA GGAAATTGCA
      781 TCGCATTGTC TGAGTAGGTG TCATTCTATT CTGGGGGGTG GGGTGGGGCA GGACAGCAAG
      841 GGGGAGGATT GGGAAGACAA TAGCAGGCAT GCTGGGGATG CGGTGGGCTC TATGGAGTGC
      901 GATAAGCAGG CTTTAAAGGA ACCAATTCAG TCGACTGGAT CCGGTACCAA GGTCGGGCAG
      961 GAAGAGGGCC TATTTCCCAT GATTCCTTCA TATTTGCATA TACGATACAA GGCTGTTAGA
     1021 GAGATAATTA GAATTAATTT GACTGTAAAC ACAAAGATAT TAGTACAAAA TACGTGACGT
     1081 AGAAAGTAAT AATTTCTTGG GTAGTTTGCA GTTTTAAAAT TATGTTTTAA AATGGACTAT
     1141 CATATGCTTA CCGTAACTTG AAAGTATTTC GATTTCTTGG CTTTATATAT CTTGTGGAAA
     1201 GGACGAAACA CCNNNNNNNN NNNNNNNNNN NNGTTTTAGA GCTAGAAATA GCAAGTTAAA
     1261 ATAAGGCTAG TCCGTTATCA ACTTGAAAAA GTGGCACCGA GTCGGTGCTT TTTTTCTAGA
     1321 CCCAGCTTTC TTGTACAAAG TTGGCATTAT GCACCAGCGC TCGGACCGGC GATAGATGAG
     1381 GCCGGCTTGT CGACGACGGC GGACTCCGTC GTCAGGATCA TCCGGACTTG CGTAGTGAGT
     1441 CGAATAAGGG CGACACAAAA TTTATTCTAA ATGCATAATA AATACTGATA ACATCTTATA
     1501 GTTTGTATTA TATTTTGTAT TATCGTTGAC ATGTATAATT TTGATATCAA AAACTGATTT
     1561 TCCCTTTATT ATTTTCGAGA TTTATTTTCT TAATTCTCTT TAACAAACTA GAAATATTGT
     1621 ATATACAAAA AATCATAAAT AATAGATGAA TAGTTTAATT ATAGGTGTTC ATCAATCGAA
     1681 AAAGCAACGT ATCTTATTTA AAGTGCGTTG CTTTTTTCTC ATTTATAAGG TTAAATAATT
     1741 CTCATATATC AAGCAAAGTG ACAGGCGCCC TTAAATATTC TGACAAATGC TCTTTCCCTA
     1801 AACTCCCCCC ATAAAAAAAC CCGCCGAAGC GGGTTTTTAC GTTATTTGCG GATTAACGAT
     1861 TACTCGTTAT CAGAACCGCC CAGGGGGCCC GAGCTTAAGA CTGGCCGTCG TTTTACAACA
     1921 CAGAAAGAGT TTGTAGAAAC GCAAAAAGGC CATCCGTCAG GGGCCTTCTG CTTAGTTTGA
     1981 TGCCTGGCAG TTCCCTACTC TCGCCTTCCG CTTCCTCGCT CACTGACTCG CTGCGCTCGG
     2041 TCGTTCGGCT GCGGCGAGCG GTATCAGCTC ACTCAAAGGC GGTAATACGG TTATCCACAG
     2101 AATCAGGGGA TAACGCAGGA AAGAACATGT GAGCAAAAGG CCAGCAAAAG GCCAGGAACC
     2161 GTAAAAAGGC CGCGTTGCTG GCGTTTTTCC ATAGGCTCCG CCCCCCTGAC GAGCATCACA
     2221 AAAATCGACG CTCAAGTCAG AGGTGGCGAA ACCCGACAGG ACTATAAAGA TACCAGGCGT
     2281 TTCCCCCTGG AAGCTCCCTC GTGCGCTCTC CTGTTCCGAC CCTGCCGCTT ACCGGATACC
     2341 TGTCCGCCTT TCTCCCTTCG GGAAGCGTGG CGCTTTCTCA TAGCTCACGC TGTAGGTATC
     2401 TCAGTTCGGT GTAGGTCGTT CGCTCCAAGC TGGGCTGTGT GCACGAACCC CCCGTTCAGC
     2461 CCGACCGCTG CGCCTTATCC GGTAACTATC GTCTTGAGTC CAACCCGGTA AGACACGACT
     2521 TATCGCCACT GGCAGCAGCC ACTGGTAACA GGATTAGCAG AGCGAGGTAT GTAGGCGGTG
     2581 CTACAGAGTT CTTGAAGTGG TGGGCTAACT ACGGCTACAC TAGAAGAACA GTATTTGGTA
     2641 TCTGCGCTCT GCTGAAGCCA GTTACCTTCG GAAAAAGAGT TGGTAGCTCT TGATCCGGCA
     2701 AACAAACCAC CGCTGGTAGC GGTGGTTTTT TTGTTTGCAA GCAGCAGATT ACGCGCAGAA
     2761 AAAAAGGATC TCAAGAAGAT CCTTTGATCT TTTCTACGGG GTCTGACGCT CAGTGGAACG
     2821 ACGCGCGCGT AACTCACGTT AAGGGATTTT GGTCATGAGC TTGCGCCGTC CCGTCAAGTC
     2881 AGCGTAATGC TCTGCTTTTA CCAATGCTTA ATCAGTGAGG CACCTATCTC AGCGATCTGT
     2941 CTATTTCGTT CATCCATAGT TGCCTGACTC CCCGTCGTGT AGATAACTAC GATACGGGAG
     3001 GGCTTACCAT CTGGCCCCAG CGCTGCGATG ATACCGCGAG AACCACGCTC ACCGGCTCCG
     3061 GATTTATCAG CAATAAACCA GCCAGCCGGA AGGGCCGAGC GCAGAAGTGG TCCTGCAACT
     3121 TTATCCGCCT CCATCCAGTC TATTAATTGT TGCCGGGAAG CTAGAGTAAG TAGTTCGCCA
     3181 GTTAATAGTT TGCGCAACGT TGTTGCCATC GCTACAGGCA TCGTGGTGTC ACGCTCGTCG
     3241 TTTGGTATGG CTTCATTCAG CTCCGGTTCC CAACGATCAA GGCGAGTTAC ATGATCCCCC
     3301 ATGTTGTGCA AAAAAGCGGT TAGCTCCTTC GGTCCTCCGA TCGTTGTCAG AAGTAAGTTG
     3361 GCCGCAGTGT TATCACTCAT GGTTATGGCA GCACTGCATA ATTCTCTTAC TGTCATGCCA
     3421 TCCGTAAGAT GCTTTTCTGT GACTGGTGAG TACTCAACCA AGTCATTCTG AGAATAGTGT
     3481 ATGCGGCGAC CGAGTTGCTC TTGCCCGGCG TCAATACGGG ATAATACCGC GCCACATAGC
     3541 AGAACTTTAA AAGTGCTCAT CATTGGAAAA CGTTCTTCGG GGCGAAAACT CTCAAGGATC
     3601 TTACCGCTGT TGAGATCCAG TTCGATGTAA CCCACTCGTG CACCCAACTG ATCTTCAGCA
     3661 TCTTTTACTT TCACCAGCGT TTCTGGGTGA GCAAAAACAG GAAGGCAAAA TGCCGCAAAA
     3721 AAGGGAATAA GGGCGACACG GAAATGTTGA ATACTCATAT TCTTCCTTTT TCAATATTAT
     3781 TGAAGCATTT ATCAGGGTTA TTGTCTCATG AGCGGATACA TATTTGAATG TATTTAGAAA
     3841 AATAAACAAA TAGGGGTCAG TGTTACAACC AATTAACCAA TTCTGAACAT TATCGCGAGC
     3901 CCATTTATAC CTGAATATGG CTCATAACAC CCCTTGTTTG CCTGGCGGCA GTAGCGCGGT
     3961 GGTCCCACCT GACCCCATGC CGAACTCAGA AGTGAAACGC CGTAGCGCCG ATGGTAGTGT
     4021 GGGGACTCCC CATGCGAGAG TAGGGAACTG CCAGGCATCA AATAAAACGA AAGGCTCAGT
     4081 CGAAAGACTG GGCCTTTCGC CCGGGCTAAT TATGGGGTGT CGCCCTTATT CGACTC
//
