# Supplementary material for: Using targeted genome integration for virus-free genome-wide mammalian CRISPR screen
Source: bioRxiv preprint, doi:10.1101/2020.05.19.103648, version 1 (2020-05-19)
Supplement: supplementary material [file 103648_file02.zip › Cas9-BSD.gbk]

LOCUS       Cas9-BSD      9804 bp    DNA     circular UNA 21-Nov-2013
DEFINITION  
FEATURES             Location/Qualifiers
     rep_origin      86..674
                     /label="ori"
     promoter        1454..2054
                     /label="CMV"
     primer          complement(2107..2134)
                     /label="BB_Cas9_rv"
                     /label="PR0240 BB_Cas9_rv"
     primer          2126..2155
                     /label="6926_eGFP_2A"
                     /label="PR0241_eGFP_2A"
     misc_structure  2126..2134
                     /label="Linker"
     CDS             2129..2848
                     /label="GFP"
     misc_structure  2855..2917
                     /label="2A"
     Primer_binding_ complement(2896..2931)
                     /label="6927_eGFP_2A_rv"
     Primer_binding_ 2924..2950
                     /label="6924_BB_Cas9_fw"
     CDS             2930..7069
                     /label="Cas9"
     misc_feature    complement(3151..3170)
                     /label="6963"
     polyA           7084..7195
                     /label="BGHpA"
     mutation        7196
                     /label="G"
     primer          complement(7297..7323)
                     /label="BGH-SV40"
     primer          7315..7336
                     /label="BGH-sv40"
     promoter        7415..7680
                     /label="sv40"
     misc_feature    7794..8192
                     /feature_type="resistance gene"
                     /label="BSD"
     3`LTR           8279..8512
     polyA           8584..8705
                     /label="sv40pA"
     primer          complement(8687..8722)
                     /label="PR1563"
     primer          8715..8743
                     /label="O5_backbone_Amp"
     Linker          complement(8715..8722)
                     /label="O5"
     misc_feature    complement(8766..9626)
                     /feature_type="resistance gene"
                     /label="Amp"
     promoter        complement(9627..9804)
                     /label="pAMP"
ORIGIN
        1 CTCATGACCA AAATCCCTTA ACGTGAGTTA CGCGCGCGTC GTTCCACTGA GCGTCAGACC
       61 CCGTAGAAAA GATCAAAGGA TCTTCTTGAG ATCCTTTTTT TCTGCGCGTA ATCTGCTGCT
      121 TGCAAACAAA AAAACCACCG CTACCAGCGG TGGTTTGTTT GCCGGATCAA GAGCTACCAA
      181 CTCTTTTTCC GAAGGTAACT GGCTTCAGCA GAGCGCAGAT ACCAAATACT GTTCTTCTAG
      241 TGTAGCCGTA GTTAGCCCAC CACTTCAAGA ACTCTGTAGC ACCGCCTACA TACCTCGCTC
      301 TGCTAATCCT GTTACCAGTG GCTGCTGCCA GTGGCGATAA GTCGTGTCTT ACCGGGTTGG
      361 ACTCAAGACG ATAGTTACCG GATAAGGCGC AGCGGTCGGG CTGAACGGGG GGTTCGTGCA
      421 CACAGCCCAG CTTGGAGCGA ACGACCTACA CCGAACTGAG ATACCTACAG CGTGAGCTAT
      481 GAGAAAGCGC CACGCTTCCC GAAGGGAGAA AGGCGGACAG GTATCCGGTA AGCGGCAGGG
      541 TCGGAACAGG AGAGCGCACG AGGGAGCTTC CAGGGGGAAA CGCCTGGTAT CTTTATAGTC
      601 CTGTCGGGTT TCGCCACCTC TGACTTGAGC GTCGATTTTT GTGATGCTCG TCAGGGGGGC
      661 GGAGCCTATG GAAAAACGCC AGCAACGCGG CCTTTTTACG GTTCCTGGCC TTTTGCTGGC
      721 CTTTTGCTCA CATGTTCTTT CCTGCGTTAT CCCCTGATTC TGTGGATAAC CGTATTACCG
      781 CCTTTGAGTG AGCTGATACC GCTCGCCGCA GCCGAACGAC CGAGCGCAGC GAGTCAGTGA
      841 GCGAGGAAGC GGAAGGCGAG AGTAGGGAAC TGCCAGGCAT CAAACTAAGC AGAAGGCCCC
      901 TGACGGATGG CCTTTTTGCG TTTCTACAAA CTCTTTCTGT GTTGTAAAAC GACGGCCAGT
      961 CTTAAGCTCG GGCCCCCTGG GCGGTTCTGA TAACGAGTAA TCGTTAATCC GCAAATAACG
     1021 TAAAAACCCG CTTCGGCGGG TTTTTTTATG GGGGGAGTTT AGGGAAAGAG CATTTGTCAG
     1081 AATATTTAAG GGCGCCTGTC ACTTTGCTTG ATATATGAGA ATTATTTAAC CTTATAAATG
     1141 AGAAAAAAGC AACGCACTTT AAATAAGATA CGTTGCTTTT TCGATTGATG AACACCTATA
     1201 ATTAAACTAT TCATCTATTA TTTATGATTT TTTGTATATA CAATATTTCT AGTTTGTTAA
     1261 AGAGAATTAA GAAAATAAAT CTCGAAAATA ATAAAGGGAA AATCAGTTTT TGATATCAAA
     1321 ATTATACATG TCAACGATAA TACAAAATAT AATACAAACT ATAAGATGTT ATCAGTATTT
     1381 ATTATCATTT AGAATAAATT TTGTGTCGCC CTTAATTGTG AGCGGATAAC AATTACGAGC
     1441 TTCATGCACA GTGGCGTTGA CATTGATTAT TGACTAGTTA TTAATAGTAA TCAATTACGG
     1501 GGTCATTAGT TCATAGCCCA TATATGGAGT TCCGCGTTAC ATAACTTACG GTAAATGGCC
     1561 CGCCTGGCTG ACCGCCCAAC GACCCCCGCC CATTGACGTC AATAATGACG TATGTTCCCA
     1621 TAGTAACGCC AATAGGGACT TTCCATTGAC GTCAATGGGT GGAGTATTTA CGGTAAACTG
     1681 CCCACTTGGC AGTACATCAA GTGTATCATA TGCCAAGTAC GCCCCCTATT GACGTCAATG
     1741 ACGGTAAATG GCCCGCCTGG CATTATGCCC AGTACATGAC CTTATGGGAC TTTCCTACTT
     1801 GGCAGTACAT CTACGTATTA GTCATCGCTA TTACCATGGT GATGCGGTTT TGGCAGTACA
     1861 TCAATGGGCG TGGATAGCGG TTTGACTCAC GGGGATTTCC AAGTCTCCAC CCCATTGACG
     1921 TCAATGGGAG TTTGTTTTGG CACCAAAATC AACGGGACTT TCCAAAATGT CGTAACAACT
     1981 CCGCCCCATT GACGCAAATG GGCGGTAGGC GTGTACGGTG GGAGGTCTAT ATAAGCAGAG
     2041 CTCTCTGGCT AACTAGAGAA CCCACTGCTT ACTGGCTTAT CGAAATTAAT ACGACTCACT
     2101 ATAGGGGAAG CTGGCTAGCG CCGCCACCAT GCATGTGAGC AAGGGCGAGG AGCTGTTCAC
     2161 CGGGGTGGTG CCCATCCTGG TCGAGCTGGA CGGCGACGTA AACGGCCACA AGTTCAGCGT
     2221 GTCCGGCGAG GGCGAGGGCG ATGCCACCTA CGGCAAGCTG ACCCTGAAGT TCATCTGCAC
     2281 CACCGGCAAG CTGCCCGTGC CCTGGCCCAC CCTCGTGACC ACCCTGACCT ACGGCGTGCA
     2341 GTGCTTCAGC CGCTACCCCG ACCACATGAA GCAGCACGAC TTCTTCAAGT CCGCCATGCC
     2401 CGAAGGCTAC GTCCAGGAGC GCACCATCTT CTTCAAGGAC GACGGCAACT ACAAGACCCG
     2461 CGCCGAGGTG AAGTTCGAGG GCGACACCCT GGTGAACCGC ATCGAGCTGA AGGGCATCGA
     2521 CTTCAAGGAG GACGGCAACA TCCTGGGGCA CAAGCTGGAG TACAACTACA ACAGCCACAA
     2581 CGTCTATATC ATGGCCGACA AGCAGAAGAA CGGCATCAAG GTGAACTTCA AGATCCGCCA
     2641 CAACATCGAG GACGGCAGCG TGCAGCTCGC CGACCACTAC CAGCAGAACA CCCCCATCGG
     2701 CGACGGCCCC GTGCTGCTGC CCGACAACCA CTACCTGAGC ACCCAGTCCA AGCTGAGCAA
     2761 AGACCCCAAC GAGAAGCGCG ATCACATGGT CCTGCTGGAG TTCGTGACCG CCGCCGGGAT
     2821 CACTCTCGGC ATGGACGAGC TGTACAAGCC TAGGGGCAGT GGAGAGGGCA GAGGAAGTCT
     2881 GCTAACATGC GGTGACGTCG AGGAGAATCC TGGCCCACGA TCGAGAAGCA TGGACAAGAA
     2941 ATACTCCATC GGCCTTGATA TCGGGACCAA CAGCGTGGGT TGGGCCGTGA TCACTGACGA
     3001 ATACAAAGTG CCATCGAAAA AGTTTAAGGT GCTGGGCAAT ACTGACAGAC ATAGCATCAA
     3061 GAAAAACCTG ATTGGAGCCC TCCTGTTCGA CTCCGGGGAA ACCGCCGAAG CCACTCGCCT
     3121 GAAACGGACC GCACGCCGGA GGTACACTCG CCGGAAGAAT AGAATCTGCT ACCTTCAAGA
     3181 GATCTTTAGC AACGAGATGG CCAAAGTGGA CGATTCGTTC TTCCACCGGC TGGAGGAGTC
     3241 ATTCCTGGTC GAAGAGGACA AAAAGCATGA GAGACATCCG ATCTTCGGTA ACATTGTGGA
     3301 TGAGGTCGCC TACCACGAGA AGTACCCCAC TATCTACCAT TTGCGCAAGA AGTTGGTCGA
     3361 CTCGACTGAT AAGGCCGACC TCAGACTCAT CTACCTCGCT TTGGCACACA TGATCAAGTT
     3421 TAGGGGTCAC TTCCTGATTG AAGGGGATCT GAACCCAGAC AACTCGGATG TGGATAAACT
     3481 GTTTATCCAG CTGGTCCAGA CTTACAATCA GCTCTTTGAG GAGAACCCGA TCAATGCCTC
     3541 CGGCGTGGAT GCTAAGGCAA TCCTGTCCGC ACGCTTGTCA AAGAGCCGGC GGCTCGAAAA
     3601 TCTGATCGCA CAGCTTCCGG GAGAAAAGAA AAACGGACTG TTTGGAAACC TTATCGCCCT
     3661 CTCGCTGGGA CTCACTCCTA ACTTCAAATC CAATTTTGAT TTGGCCGAGG ATGCCAAGCT
     3721 GCAGCTGTCG AAGGACACCT ACGACGATGA CCTCGACAAT CTTCTGGCCC AGATCGGGGA
     3781 CCAGTACGCC GATCTGTTCC TCGCGGCCAA AAACCTGTCA GACGCAATCT TGCTGAGCGA
     3841 TATCTTGAGG GTCAATACCG AAATCACTAA GGCTCCATTG TCAGCATCGA TGATCAAGAG
     3901 GTACGATGAA CACCATCAGG ACCTGACCCT GCTCAAGGCA CTGGTGCGGC AGCAACTGCC
     3961 GGAAAAGTAC AAGGAGATCT TCTTCGATCA AAGCAAGAAT GGGTACGCAG GGTACATCGA
     4021 TGGTGGAGCA TCACAAGAAG AGTTCTACAA ATTCATCAAG CCCATCCTTG AAAAGATGGA
     4081 CGGGACGGAA GAACTGCTGG TGAAGCTGAA TCGGGAAGAT CTGCTGCGGA AGCAGCGCAC
     4141 CTTCGACAAT GGTTCCATCC CACACCAAAT CCATCTCGGC GAACTGCACG CGATCCTTCG
     4201 CCGGCAGGAA GATTTCTACC CGTTCTTGAA GGATAACAGA GAAAAGATCG AGAAAATCCT
     4261 GACCTTTAGA ATCCCGTACT ACGTGGGCCC GTTGGCTCGC GGAAACTCAA GATTCGCCTG
     4321 GATGACTAGA AAATCCGAAG AAACGATTAC CCCGTGGAAC TTTGAAGAGG TCGTCGACAA
     4381 GGGAGCCTCG GCACAGTCGT TCATCGAACG GATGACCAAT TTCGACAAGA ACCTCCCCAA
     4441 CGAAAAGGTG CTCCCGAAAC ACTCGCTGCT GTATGAGTAC TTCACGGTCT ACAACGAGCT
     4501 GACCAAGGTG AAGTACGTGA CCGAAGGAAT GCGGAAGCCC GCTTTTCTGT CCGGTGAACA
     4561 GAAAAAGGCC ATCGTGGACC TCCTCTTCAA GACTAACAGA AAGGTGACCG TGAAACAGCT
     4621 TAAAGAGGAC TACTTCAAGA AGATCGAGTG TTTTGACTCC GTGGAAATCT CGGGAGTGGA
     4681 GGATAGGTTT AACGCTTCGC TGGGGACCTA CCATGACCTT CTCAAGATCA TCAAGGATAA
     4741 GGATTTCCTG GACAACGAAG AAAACGAGGA CATCCTTGAG GACATCGTGT TGACCTTGAC
     4801 CCTGTTTGAG GATCGGGAAA TGATCGAGGA GAGACTGAAA ACTTACGCGC ATCTTTTCGA
     4861 CGACAAAGTG ATGAAGCAGC TGAAAAGAAG AAGATACACT GGCTGGGGAC GGCTGTCGAG
     4921 GAAACTGATT AACGGAATTA GGGATAAACA AAGCGGAAAG ACTATCCTCG ATTTTCTCAA
     4981 GTCGGACGGC TTCGCCAATC GGAACTTTAT GCAGCTCATC CACGACGATA GCCTGACCTT
     5041 CAAGGAAGAT ATCCAAAAAG CCCAAGTGTC CGGCCAGGGA GATAGCTTGC ACGAGCACAT
     5101 TGCTAACCTG GCCGGTTCAC CAGCCATTAA GAAGGGAATC CTCCAAACCG TGAAGGTGGT
     5161 CGACGAACTC GTCAAGGTGA TGGGCCGCCA TAAGCCAGAG AACATCGTGA TCGAGATGGC
     5221 TCGCGAAAAT CAGACTACTC AGAAGGGTCA AAAGAACTCC CGCGAGCGCA TGAAGCGCAT
     5281 CGAAGAAGGA ATTAAGGAGC TGGGCTCACA AATCCTCAAA GAACATCCTG TCGAGAACAC
     5341 CCAACTTCAG AACGAGAAAC TGTACCTCTA CTATCTCCAA AATGGCCGGG ACATGTACGT
     5401 CGATCAGGAA TTGGATATCA ACCGCCTCTC AGACTACGAC GTGGATCATA TCGTGCCGCA
     5461 GTCGTTTCTC AAAGATGATA GCATCGACAA CAAGGTCCTG ACGAGGTCGG ATAAGAACCG
     5521 CGGGAAATCC GACAATGTGC CTTCGGAAGA GGTGGTGAAA AAGATGAAGA ACTACTGGAG
     5581 GCAATTGCTT AATGCCAAAC TGATCACCCA GCGCAAATTC GACAACCTTA CTAAGGCCGA
     5641 GCGCGGAGGA CTGTCCGAAC TCGATAAGGC GGGGTTCATC AAAAGACAAT TGGTCGAAAC
     5701 TCGGCAAATT ACCAAGCATG TCGCTCAGAT CCTCGACTCG CGCATGAACA CTAAGTATGA
     5761 TGAGAACGAC AAGCTCATTC GCGAAGTGAA AGTGATTACC CTCAAATCAA AGCTGGTGTC
     5821 GGACTTCAGA AAAGACTTTC AATTCTACAA GGTGCGGGAG ATTAACAACT ACCACCACGC
     5881 GCACGACGCC TACCTCAATG CAGTGGTGGG AACCGCCCTC ATCAAGAAGT ATCCAAAGCT
     5941 CGAAAGCGAG TTCGTGTACG GGGACTATAA AGTGTACGAT GTGCGGAAAA TGATCGCAAA
     6001 GAGCGAGCAA GAGATCGGCA AAGCAACGGC CAAATACTTC TTCTACAGCA ACATTATGAA
     6061 CTTTTTCAAG ACCGAGATTA CCCTGGCGAA CGGAGAAATC CGGAAGCGGC CTTTGATCGA
     6121 AACGAATGGG GAAACTGGAG AAATCGTGTG GGACAAGGGC AGAGACTTTG CGACCGTGAG
     6181 AAAGGTGCTG TCCATGCCAC AAGTCAACAT CGTGAAGAAA ACTGAAGTGC AGACTGGAGG
     6241 ATTTTCCAAG GAGTCAATCC TTCCGAAGCG CAACAGCGAC AAGCTGATCG CCAGGAAGAA
     6301 GGATTGGGAC CCCAAGAAGT ACGGTGGTTT TGATTCACCT ACTGTCGCTT ACAGCGTGCT
     6361 GGTGGTGGCC AAGGTGGAAA AGGGGAAGTC AAAGAAATTG AAGTCGGTGA AGGAATTGCT
     6421 GGGGATTACT ATCATGGAGA GGAGCAGCTT CGAAAAGAAT CCCATCGACT TCTTGGAGGC
     6481 CAAGGGATAC AAAGAGGTGA AGAAAGACCT GATCATTAAG CTGCCGAAGT ACTCCTTGTT
     6541 CGAACTGGAA AACGGCAGAA AGCGGATGCT GGCCTCCGCC GGAGAGCTGC AGAAGGGTAA
     6601 CGAGCTGGCT CTGCCCAGCA AATACGTGAA TTTCCTCTAC CTGGCCTCCC ATTACGAGAA
     6661 GCTCAAGGGA AGCCCGGAGG ATAATGAGCA AAAACAACTG TTCGTCGAGC AGCACAAGCA
     6721 CTACCTCGAC GAGATCATCG AACAAATCTC CGAGTTCTCG AAGCGGGTGA TTCTGGCCGA
     6781 CGCAAACCTT GATAAAGTCC TCAGCGCCTA CAACAAGCAC CGCGACAAAC CGATCAGAGA
     6841 ACAAGCTGAG AACATCATCC ACCTGTTCAC GCTGACTAAC TTGGGAGCGC CTGCCGCCTT
     6901 CAAGTACTTC GACACCACTA TCGATCGGAA ACGGTACACT TCCACTAAGG AAGTGCTGGA
     6961 CGCAACCCTG ATCCATCAGT CCATCACCGG ACTTTATGAG ACTCGGATCG ATCTCAGCCA
     7021 GCTTGGCGGT GATTCAAGAG CTGACCCGAA GAAGAAGCGC AAGGTCTAGA AAATCAGCCT
     7081 CGACTGTGCC TTCTAGTTGC CAGCCATCTG TTGTTTGCCC CTCCCCCGTG CCTTCCTTGA
     7141 CCCTGGAAGG TGCCACTCCC ACTGTCCTTT CCTAATAAAA TGAGGAAATT GCATCACAAC
     7201 ACTCAACCCT ATCTCGGTCT ATTCTTTTGA TTTATAAGGG ATTTTGCCGA TTTCGGCCTA
     7261 TTGGTTAAAA AATGAGCTGA TTTAACAAAA ATTTAACGCG AATTAATTCT GTGGAATGTG
     7321 TGTCAGTTAG GGTGTGGAAA GTCCCCAGGC TCCCCAGCAG GCAGAAGTAT GCAAAGCATG
     7381 CATCTCAATT AGTCAGCAAC CAGGTGTGGA AAGTatctca attagtcagc aaccaggtgt
     7441 ggaaagtccc caggctcccc agcaggcaga agtatgcaaa gcatgcatct caattagtca
     7501 gcaaccatag tcccgcccct aactccgccc atcccgcccc taactccgcc cagttccgcc
     7561 cattctccgc cccatggctg actaattttt tttatttatg cagaggccga ggccgcctct
     7621 gcctctgagc tattccagaa gtagtgagga ggcttttttg gaggcctagg cttttgcaaa
     7681 aagctcccgg gagcttgtat atccattttc ggatctgatc agcacgtgtt gacaattaat
     7741 catcggcata gtatatcggc atagtataat acgacaaggt gaggaactaa accatggcca
     7801 agcctttgtc tcaagaagaa tccaccctca ttgaaagagc aacggctaca atcaacagca
     7861 tccccatctc tgaagactac agcgtcgcca gcgcagctct ctctagcgac ggccgcatct
     7921 tcactggtgt caatgtatat cattttactg ggggaccttg tgcagaactc gtggtgctgg
     7981 gcactgctgc tgctgcggca gctggcaacc tgacttgtat cgtcgcgatc ggaaatgaga
     8041 acaggggcat cttgagcccc tgcggacggt gccgacaggt gcttctcgat ctgcatcctg
     8101 ggatcaaagc catagtgaag gacagtgatg gacagccgac ggcagttggg attcgtgaat
     8161 tgctgccctc tggttatgtg tgggagggct aagcacaatt cgagctcggt acctttaaga
     8221 ccaatgactt acaaggcagc tgtagatctt agccactttt taaaagaaaa ggggggactg
     8281 gaagggctag ctcactccca acgaagacaa gatctgcttt ttgcttgtac tgggtctctc
     8341 tggttagacc agatctgagc ctgggagctc tctggctaac tagggaaccc actgcttaag
     8401 cctcaataaa gcttgccttg agtgcttcaa gtagtgtgtg cccgtctgtt gtgtgactct
     8461 ggtaactaga gatccctcag acccttttag tcagtgtgga aaatctctag cagtagtagt
     8521 tcatgtcatc ttattattca gtatttataa cttgcaaaga aatgaatatc agagagtgag
     8581 aggaacttgt ttattgcagc ttataatggt tacaaataaa gcaatagcat cacaaatttc
     8641 acaaataaag catttttttc actgcattct agttgtggtt tgtccaaact catcaatgta
     8701 tcttaTCATG TCTGACTTGC GTTATACCGT CGACCTCTAG CTAGAGCTTG GCGTAATCAT
     8761 GGTCATTACC AATGCTTAAT CAGTGAGGCA CCTATCTCAG CGATCTGTCT ATTTCGTTCA
     8821 TCCATAGTTG CCTGACTCCC CGTCGTGTAG ATAACTACGA TACGGGAGGG CTTACCATCT
     8881 GGCCCCAGCG CTGCGATGAT ACCGCGAGAA CCACGCTCAC CGGCTCCGGA TTTATCAGCA
     8941 ATAAACCAGC CAGCCGGAAG GGCCGAGCGC AGAAGTGGTC CTGCAACTTT ATCCGCCTCC
     9001 ATCCAGTCTA TTAATTGTTG CCGGGAAGCT AGAGTAAGTA GTTCGCCAGT TAATAGTTTG
     9061 CGCAACGTTG TTGCCATCGC TACAGGCATC GTGGTGTCAC GCTCGTCGTT TGGTATGGCT
     9121 TCATTCAGCT CCGGTTCCCA ACGATCAAGG CGAGTTACAT GATCCCCCAT GTTGTGCAAA
     9181 AAAGCGGTTA GCTCCTTCGG TCCTCCGATC GTTGTCAGAA GTAAGTTGGC CGCAGTGTTA
     9241 TCACTCATGG TTATGGCAGC ACTGCATAAT TCTCTTACTG TCATGCCATC CGTAAGATGC
     9301 TTTTCTGTGA CTGGTGAGTA CTCAACCAAG TCATTCTGAG AATAGTGTAT GCGGCGACCG
     9361 AGTTGCTCTT GCCCGGCGTC AATACGGGAT AATACCGCGC CACATAGCAG AACTTTAAAA
     9421 GTGCTCATCA TTGGAAAACG TTCTTCGGGG CGAAAACTCT CAAGGATCTT ACCGCTGTTG
     9481 AGATCCAGTT CGATGTAACC CACTCGTGCA CCCAACTGAT CTTCAGCATC TTTTACTTTC
     9541 ACCAGCGTTT CTGGGTGAGC AAAAACAGGA AGGCAAAATG CCGCAAAAAA GGGAATAAGG
     9601 GCGACACGGA AATGTTGAAT ACTCATATTC TTCCTTTTTC AATATTATTG AAGCATTTAT
     9661 CAGGGTTATT GTCTCATGAG CGGATACATA TTTGAATGTA TTTAGAAAAA TAAACAAATA
     9721 GGGGTCAGTG TTACAACCAA TTAACCAATT CTGAACATTA TCGCGAGCCC ATTTATACCT
     9781 GAATATGGCT CATAACACCC CTTG
//
