# Supplementary material for: Using targeted genome integration for virus-free genome-wide mammalian CRISPR screen
Source: bioRxiv preprint, doi:10.1101/2020.05.19.103648, version 1 (2020-05-19)
Supplement: supplementary material [file 103648_file02.zip › LoxP-Cas9-Lox2772-donor.gbk]

LOCUS       LoxP-Cas9-Lox2772-donor      7832 bp    DNA     circular UNA 
FEATURES             Location/Qualifiers
     misc_feature    736..755
                     /label="PR1390 F"
     misc_feature    complement(1214..1237)
                     /label="PR0043 LA"
     misc_feature    1238..1246
                     /feature_type="Loci"
                     /label="LinkA"
     misc_feature    1247..1280
                     /feature_type="RMCE site"
                     /label="Loxp"
     5'UTR           1281..1287
                     /label="Kozak"
     CDS             1288..5424
                     /label="Cas9"
     misc_feature    complement(1509..1528)
                     /label="PR245 R Cas9 seq"
     marker          5497..6324
                     /label="ZsGreen"
     misc_feature    5916..5935
                     /label="PR0160 ZsGreen F qPCR"
     misc_feature    6325..6358
                     /feature_type="RMCE site"
                     /label="Loxp1772"
                     /label="Lox2772"
     misc_feature    6359..6366
                     /feature_type="Loci"
                     /label="Link O5"
     misc_feature    complement(6591..6613)
                     /label="PR0341 backbone seq R"
ORIGIN
        1 ACCAATGCTT AATCAGTGAG GCACCTATCT CAGCGATCTG TCTATTTCGT TCATCCATAG
       61 TTGCCTGACT CCCCGTCGTG TAGATAACTA CGATACGGGA GGGCTTACCA TCTGGCCCCA
      121 GCGCTGCGAT GATACCGCGA GAACCACGCT CACCGGCTCC GGATTTATCA GCAATAAACC
      181 AGCCAGCCGG AAGGGCCGAG CGCAGAAGTG GTCCTGCAAC TTTATCCGCC TCCATCCAGT
      241 CTATTAATTG TTGCCGGGAA GCTAGAGTAA GTAGTTCGCC AGTTAATAGT TTGCGCAACG
      301 TTGTTGCCAT CGCTACAGGC ATCGTGGTGT CACGCTCGTC GTTTGGTATG GCTTCATTCA
      361 GCTCCGGTTC CCAACGATCA AGGCGAGTTA CATGATCCCC CATGTTGTGC AAAAAAGCGG
      421 TTAGCTCCTT CGGTCCTCCG ATCGTTGTCA GAAGTAAGTT GGCCGCAGTG TTATCACTCA
      481 TGGTTATGGC AGCACTGCAT AATTCTCTTA CTGTCATGCC ATCCGTAAGA TGCTTTTCTG
      541 TGACTGGTGA GTACTCAACC AAGTCATTCT GAGAATAGTG TATGCGGCGA CCGAGTTGCT
      601 CTTGCCCGGC GTCAATACGG GATAATACCG CGCCACATAG CAGAACTTTA AAAGTGCTCA
      661 TCATTGGAAA ACGTTCTTCG GGGCGAAAAC TCTCAAGGAT CTTACCGCTG TTGAGATCCA
      721 GTTCGATGTA ACCCACTCGT GCACCCAACT GATCTTCAGC ATCTTTTACT TTCACCAGCG
      781 TTTCTGGGTG AGCAAAAACA GGAAGGCAAA ATGCCGCAAA AAAGGGAATA AGGGCGACAC
      841 GGAAATGTTG AATACTCATA TTCTTCCTTT TTCAATATTA TTGAAGCATT TATCAGGGTT
      901 ATTGTCTCAT GAGCGGATAC ATATTTGAAT GTATTTAGAA AAATAAACAA ATAGGGGTCA
      961 GTGTTACAAC CAATTAACCA ATTCTGAACA TTATCGCGAG CCCATTTATA CCTGAATATG
     1021 GCTCATAACA CCCCTTGTTT GCCTGGCGGC AGTAGCGCGG TGGTCCCACC TGACCCCATG
     1081 CCGAACTCAG AAGTGAAACG CCGTAGCGCC GATGGTAGTG TGGGGACTCC CCATGCGAGA
     1141 GTAGGGAACT GCCAGGCATC AAATAAAACG AAAGGCTCAG TCGAAAGACT GGGCCTTTCG
     1201 CCCGGGCTAA TTATGGGGTG TCGCCCTTAT TCGACTCAGT CGGTGTATAA CTTCGTATAG
     1261 CATACATTAT ACGAAGTTAT CGCCACCATG GACAAGAAAT ACTCCATCGG CCTTGATATC
     1321 GGGACCAACA GCGTGGGTTG GGCCGTGATC ACTGACGAAT ACAAAGTGCC ATCGAAAAAG
     1381 TTTAAGGTGC TGGGCAATAC TGACAGACAT AGCATCAAGA AAAACCTGAT TGGAGCCCTC
     1441 CTGTTCGACT CCGGGGAAAC CGCCGAAGCC ACTCGCCTGA AACGGACCGC ACGCCGGAGG
     1501 TACACTCGCC GGAAGAATAG AATCTGCTAC CTTCAAGAGA TCTTTAGCAA CGAGATGGCC
     1561 AAAGTGGACG ATTCGTTCTT CCACCGGCTG GAGGAGTCAT TCCTGGTCGA AGAGGACAAA
     1621 AAGCATGAGA GACATCCGAT CTTCGGTAAC ATTGTGGATG AGGTCGCCTA CCACGAGAAG
     1681 TACCCCACTA TCTACCATTT GCGCAAGAAG TTGGTCGACT CGACTGATAA GGCCGACCTC
     1741 AGACTCATCT ACCTCGCTTT GGCACACATG ATCAAGTTTA GGGGTCACTT CCTGATTGAA
     1801 GGGGATCTGA ACCCAGACAA CTCGGATGTG GATAAACTGT TTATCCAGCT GGTCCAGACT
     1861 TACAATCAGC TCTTTGAGGA GAACCCGATC AATGCCTCCG GCGTGGATGC TAAGGCAATC
     1921 CTGTCCGCAC GCTTGTCAAA GAGCCGGCGG CTCGAAAATC TGATCGCACA GCTTCCGGGA
     1981 GAAAAGAAAA ACGGACTGTT TGGAAACCTT ATCGCCCTCT CGCTGGGACT CACTCCTAAC
     2041 TTCAAATCCA ATTTTGATTT GGCCGAGGAT GCCAAGCTGC AGCTGTCGAA GGACACCTAC
     2101 GACGATGACC TCGACAATCT TCTGGCCCAG ATCGGGGACC AGTACGCCGA TCTGTTCCTC
     2161 GCGGCCAAAA ACCTGTCAGA CGCAATCTTG CTGAGCGATA TCTTGAGGGT CAATACCGAA
     2221 ATCACTAAGG CTCCATTGTC AGCATCGATG ATCAAGAGGT ACGATGAACA CCATCAGGAC
     2281 CTGACCCTGC TCAAGGCACT GGTGCGGCAG CAACTGCCGG AAAAGTACAA GGAGATCTTC
     2341 TTCGATCAAA GCAAGAATGG GTACGCAGGG TACATCGATG GTGGAGCATC ACAAGAAGAG
     2401 TTCTACAAAT TCATCAAGCC CATCCTTGAA AAGATGGACG GGACGGAAGA ACTGCTGGTG
     2461 AAGCTGAATC GGGAAGATCT GCTGCGGAAG CAGCGCACCT TCGACAATGG TTCCATCCCA
     2521 CACCAAATCC ATCTCGGCGA ACTGCACGCG ATCCTTCGCC GGCAGGAAGA TTTCTACCCG
     2581 TTCTTGAAGG ATAACAGAGA AAAGATCGAG AAAATCCTGA CCTTTAGAAT CCCGTACTAC
     2641 GTGGGCCCGT TGGCTCGCGG AAACTCAAGA TTCGCCTGGA TGACTAGAAA ATCCGAAGAA
     2701 ACGATTACCC CGTGGAACTT TGAAGAGGTC GTCGACAAGG GAGCCTCGGC ACAGTCGTTC
     2761 ATCGAACGGA TGACCAATTT CGACAAGAAC CTCCCCAACG AAAAGGTGCT CCCGAAACAC
     2821 TCGCTGCTGT ATGAGTACTT CACGGTCTAC AACGAGCTGA CCAAGGTGAA GTACGTGACC
     2881 GAAGGAATGC GGAAGCCCGC TTTTCTGTCC GGTGAACAGA AAAAGGCCAT CGTGGACCTC
     2941 CTCTTCAAGA CTAACAGAAA GGTGACCGTG AAACAGCTTA AAGAGGACTA CTTCAAGAAG
     3001 ATCGAGTGTT TTGACTCCGT GGAAATCTCG GGAGTGGAGG ATAGGTTTAA CGCTTCGCTG
     3061 GGGACCTACC ATGACCTTCT CAAGATCATC AAGGATAAGG ATTTCCTGGA CAACGAAGAA
     3121 AACGAGGACA TCCTTGAGGA CATCGTGTTG ACCTTGACCC TGTTTGAGGA TCGGGAAATG
     3181 ATCGAGGAGA GACTGAAAAC TTACGCGCAT CTTTTCGACG ACAAAGTGAT GAAGCAGCTG
     3241 AAAAGAAGAA GATACACTGG CTGGGGACGG CTGTCGAGGA AACTGATTAA CGGAATTAGG
     3301 GATAAACAAA GCGGAAAGAC TATCCTCGAT TTTCTCAAGT CGGACGGCTT CGCCAATCGG
     3361 AACTTTATGC AGCTCATCCA CGACGATAGC CTGACCTTCA AGGAAGATAT CCAAAAAGCC
     3421 CAAGTGTCCG GCCAGGGAGA TAGCTTGCAC GAGCACATTG CTAACCTGGC CGGTTCACCA
     3481 GCCATTAAGA AGGGAATCCT CCAAACCGTG AAGGTGGTCG ACGAACTCGT CAAGGTGATG
     3541 GGCCGCCATA AGCCAGAGAA CATCGTGATC GAGATGGCTC GCGAAAATCA GACTACTCAG
     3601 AAGGGTCAAA AGAACTCCCG CGAGCGCATG AAGCGCATCG AAGAAGGAAT TAAGGAGCTG
     3661 GGCTCACAAA TCCTCAAAGA ACATCCTGTC GAGAACACCC AACTTCAGAA CGAGAAACTG
     3721 TACCTCTACT ATCTCCAAAA TGGCCGGGAC ATGTACGTCG ATCAGGAATT GGATATCAAC
     3781 CGCCTCTCAG ACTACGACGT GGATCATATC GTGCCGCAGT CGTTTCTCAA AGATGATAGC
     3841 ATCGACAACA AGGTCCTGAC GAGGTCGGAT AAGAACCGCG GGAAATCCGA CAATGTGCCT
     3901 TCGGAAGAGG TGGTGAAAAA GATGAAGAAC TACTGGAGGC AATTGCTTAA TGCCAAACTG
     3961 ATCACCCAGC GCAAATTCGA CAACCTTACT AAGGCCGAGC GCGGAGGACT GTCCGAACTC
     4021 GATAAGGCGG GGTTCATCAA AAGACAATTG GTCGAAACTC GGCAAATTAC CAAGCATGTC
     4081 GCTCAGATCC TCGACTCGCG CATGAACACT AAGTATGATG AGAACGACAA GCTCATTCGC
     4141 GAAGTGAAAG TGATTACCCT CAAATCAAAG CTGGTGTCGG ACTTCAGAAA AGACTTTCAA
     4201 TTCTACAAGG TGCGGGAGAT TAACAACTAC CACCACGCGC ACGACGCCTA CCTCAATGCA
     4261 GTGGTGGGAA CCGCCCTCAT CAAGAAGTAT CCAAAGCTCG AAAGCGAGTT CGTGTACGGG
     4321 GACTATAAAG TGTACGATGT GCGGAAAATG ATCGCAAAGA GCGAGCAAGA GATCGGCAAA
     4381 GCAACGGCCA AATACTTCTT CTACAGCAAC ATTATGAACT TTTTCAAGAC CGAGATTACC
     4441 CTGGCGAACG GAGAAATCCG GAAGCGGCCT TTGATCGAAA CGAATGGGGA AACTGGAGAA
     4501 ATCGTGTGGG ACAAGGGCAG AGACTTTGCG ACCGTGAGAA AGGTGCTGTC CATGCCACAA
     4561 GTCAACATCG TGAAGAAAAC TGAAGTGCAG ACTGGAGGAT TTTCCAAGGA GTCAATCCTT
     4621 CCGAAGCGCA ACAGCGACAA GCTGATCGCC AGGAAGAAGG ATTGGGACCC CAAGAAGTAC
     4681 GGTGGTTTTG ATTCACCTAC TGTCGCTTAC AGCGTGCTGG TGGTGGCCAA GGTGGAAAAG
     4741 GGGAAGTCAA AGAAATTGAA GTCGGTGAAG GAATTGCTGG GGATTACTAT CATGGAGAGG
     4801 AGCAGCTTCG AAAAGAATCC CATCGACTTC TTGGAGGCCA AGGGATACAA AGAGGTGAAG
     4861 AAAGACCTGA TCATTAAGCT GCCGAAGTAC TCCTTGTTCG AACTGGAAAA CGGCAGAAAG
     4921 CGGATGCTGG CCTCCGCCGG AGAGCTGCAG AAGGGTAACG AGCTGGCTCT GCCCAGCAAA
     4981 TACGTGAATT TCCTCTACCT GGCCTCCCAT TACGAGAAGC TCAAGGGAAG CCCGGAGGAT
     5041 AATGAGCAAA AACAACTGTT CGTCGAGCAG CACAAGCACT ACCTCGACGA GATCATCGAA
     5101 CAAATCTCCG AGTTCTCGAA GCGGGTGATT CTGGCCGACG CAAACCTTGA TAAAGTCCTC
     5161 AGCGCCTACA ACAAGCACCG CGACAAACCG ATCAGAGAAC AAGCTGAGAA CATCATCCAC
     5221 CTGTTCACGC TGACTAACTT GGGAGCGCCT GCCGCCTTCA AGTACTTCGA CACCACTATC
     5281 GATCGGAAAC GGTACACTTC CACTAAGGAA GTGCTGGACG CAACCCTGAT CCATCAGTCC
     5341 ATCACCGGAC TTTATGAGAC TCGGATCGAT CTCAGCCAGC TTGGCGGTGA TTCAAGAGCT
     5401 GACCCGAAGA AGAAGCGCAA GGTCAGACGT CATGGCAGTG GAGAGGGCAG AGGAAGTCTG
     5461 CTAACATGCG GTGACGTCGA GGAGAATCCT GGCCCAATGG CCCAGTCCAA GCACGGCCTG
     5521 ACCAAGGAGA TGACCATGAA GTACCGCATG GAGGGCTGCG TGGACGGCCA CAAGTTCGTG
     5581 ATCACCGGCG AGGGCATCGG CTACCCCTTC AAGGGCAAGC AGGCCATCAA CCTGTGCGTG
     5641 GTGGAGGGCG GCCCCTTGCC CTTCGCCGAG GACATCTTGT CCGCCGCCTT CATGTACGGC
     5701 AACCGCGTGT TCACCGAGTA CCCCCAGGAC ATCGTCGACT ACTTCAAGAA CTCCTGCCCC
     5761 GCCGGCTACA CCTGGGACCG CTCCTTCCTG TTCGAGGACG GCGCCGTGTG CATCTGCAAC
     5821 GCCGACATCA CCGTGAGCGT GGAGGAGAAC TGCATGTACC ACGAGTCCAA GTTCTACGGC
     5881 GTGAACTTCC CCGCCGACGG CCCCGTGATG AAGAAGATGA CCGACAACTG GGAGCCCTCC
     5941 TGCGAGAAGA TCATCCCCGT GCCCAAGCAG GGCATCTTGA AGGGCGACGT GAGCATGTAC
     6001 CTGCTGCTGA AGGACGGTGG CCGCTTGCGC TGCCAGTTCG ACACCGTGTA CAAGGCCAAG
     6061 TCCGTGCCCC GCAAGATGCC CGACTGGCAC TTCATCCAGC ACAAGCTGAC CCGCGAGGAC
     6121 CGCAGCGACG CCAAGAACCA GAAGTGGCAC CTGACCGAGC ACGCCATCGC CTCCGGCTCC
     6181 GCCTTGCCCA AGCTTCCGCG GAGCCATGGC TTCCCGCCGG CGGTGGCGGC GCAGGATGAT
     6241 GGCACGCTGC CCATGTCTTG TGCCCAGGAG AGCGGGATGG ACCGTCACCC TGCAGCCTGT
     6301 GCTTCTGCTA GGATCAATGT GTAGATAACT TCGTATAGGA TACTTTATAC GAAGTTATTC
     6361 TTGCGTAGTG AGTCGAATAA GGGCGACACA AAATTTATTC TAAATGCATA ATAAATACTG
     6421 ATAACATCTT ATAGTTTGTA TTATATTTTG TATTATCGTT GACATGTATA ATTTTGATAT
     6481 CAAAAACTGA TTTTCCCTTT ATTATTTTCG AGATTTATTT TCTTAATTCT CTTTAACAAA
     6541 CTAGAAATAT TGTATATACA AAAAATCATA AATAATAGAT GAATAGTTTA ATTATAGGTG
     6601 TTCATCAATC GAAAAAGCAA CGTATCTTAT TTAAAGTGCG TTGCTTTTTT CTCATTTATA
     6661 AGGTTAAATA ATTCTCATAT ATCAAGCAAA GTGACAGGCG CCCTTAAATA TTCTGACAAA
     6721 TGCTCTTTCC CTAAACTCCC CCCATAAAAA AACCCGCCGA AGCGGGTTTT TACGTTATTT
     6781 GCGGATTAAC GATTACTCGT TATCAGAACC GCCCAGGGGG CCCGAGCTTA AGACTGGCCG
     6841 TCGTTTTACA ACACAGAAAG AGTTTGTAGA AACGCAAAAA GGCCATCCGT CAGGGGCCTT
     6901 CTGCTTAGTT TGATGCCTGG CAGTTCCCTA CTCTCGCCTT CCGCTTCCTC GCTCACTGAC
     6961 TCGCTGCGCT CGGTCGTTCG GCTGCGGCGA GCGGTATCAG CTCACTCAAA GGCGGTAATA
     7021 CGGTTATCCA CAGAATCAGG GGATAACGCA GGAAAGAACA TGTGAGCAAA AGGCCAGCAA
     7081 AAGGCCAGGA ACCGTAAAAA GGCCGCGTTG CTGGCGTTTT TCCATAGGCT CCGCCCCCCT
     7141 GACGAGCATC ACAAAAATCG ACGCTCAAGT CAGAGGTGGC GAAACCCGAC AGGACTATAA
     7201 AGATACCAGG CGTTTCCCCC TGGAAGCTCC CTCGTGCGCT CTCCTGTTCC GACCCTGCCG
     7261 CTTACCGGAT ACCTGTCCGC CTTTCTCCCT TCGGGAAGCG TGGCGCTTTC TCATAGCTCA
     7321 CGCTGTAGGT ATCTCAGTTC GGTGTAGGTC GTTCGCTCCA AGCTGGGCTG TGTGCACGAA
     7381 CCCCCCGTTC AGCCCGACCG CTGCGCCTTA TCCGGTAACT ATCGTCTTGA GTCCAACCCG
     7441 GTAAGACACG ACTTATCGCC ACTGGCAGCA GCCACTGGTA ACAGGATTAG CAGAGCGAGG
     7501 TATGTAGGCG GTGCTACAGA GTTCTTGAAG TGGTGGGCTA ACTACGGCTA CACTAGAAGA
     7561 ACAGTATTTG GTATCTGCGC TCTGCTGAAG CCAGTTACCT TCGGAAAAAG AGTTGGTAGC
     7621 TCTTGATCCG GCAAACAAAC CACCGCTGGT AGCGGTGGTT TTTTTGTTTG CAAGCAGCAG
     7681 ATTACGCGCA GAAAAAAAGG ATCTCAAGAA GATCCTTTGA TCTTTTCTAC GGGGTCTGAC
     7741 GCTCAGTGGA ACGACGCGCG CGTAACTCAC GTTAAGGGAT TTTGGTCATG AGCTTGCGCC
     7801 GTCCCGTCAA GTCAGCGTAA TGCTCTGCTT TT
//
