# Supplementary material for: Using targeted genome integration for virus-free genome-wide mammalian CRISPR screen
Source: bioRxiv preprint, doi:10.1101/2020.05.19.103648, version 1 (2020-05-19)
Supplement: supplementary material [file 103648_file02.zip › RSF-CMV-Bxb1 recombinase vector.gbk]

LOCUS       RSF-CMV-Bxb1_recombinase_vector      5109 bp    DNA     circular UNA 01-JUL-2019
DEFINITION  .
KEYWORDS    "Responsible person/group:Daria" "Usage:Bxb1 recombinase           
            codon-optimized" "Status:Complete" "Parent plasmids" "Cloning
            sites" "Antibiotic resistance:Ampicillin" "Origin of replication"
            "Promoters" "RBS" "Genes" "Tags" "Markers" "Spacers" "gRNAs"
            "Terminators" "DNA fragments" "Backbones" "Design entry"
            "LabCollector ID" "Comment"
FEATURES             Location/Qualifiers
     Backbone        join(3753..5109,1..1346)
                     /label="Pj204 backbone"
                     /ApEinfo_revcolor="#9eafd2"
                     /ApEinfo_fwdcolor="#9eafd2"
     CDS             complement(108..968)
                     /label="Amp"
     primer          1222..1238
                     /label="PR0046_CLED"
                     /note="sequence: TGGTAGTGTGGGGACTC"
                     /ApEinfo_revcolor="#f7977a"
                     /ApEinfo_fwdcolor="#f7977a"
     primer          1347..1376
                     /label="PR0031_CLED"
                     /note="sequence: agtcggtgTGTTGACATTGATTATTGACTA"
                     /ApEinfo_revcolor="#f7977a"
                     /ApEinfo_fwdcolor="#f7977a"
     Linker          1347..1355
                     /label="LinkA"
                     /ApEinfo_revcolor="#b4abac"
                     /ApEinfo_fwdcolor="#b4abac"
     misc_feature    1356..1943
                     /label="CMV promoter"
                     /ApEinfo_revcolor="#75c6a9"
                     /ApEinfo_fwdcolor="#75c6a9"
     primer          1799..1818
                     /label="PR0337_CLED"
                     /note="sequence: CCAAGTCTCCACCCCATTGA"
                     /ApEinfo_revcolor="#f7977a"
                     /ApEinfo_fwdcolor="#f7977a"
     primer          1963..1980
                     /label="PR1653_CLED"
                     /note="sequence: CACTGCTTACTGGCTTAT"
                     /ApEinfo_revcolor="#f7977a"
                     /ApEinfo_fwdcolor="#f7977a"
     primer          complement(1967..1995)
                     /label="PR2030_CLED"
                     /note="sequence: AtgacgtctATTTCGATAAGCCAGTAAGC"
                     /ApEinfo_revcolor="#f58a5e"
                     /ApEinfo_fwdcolor="#f58a5e"
     primer          1987..2013
                     /label="PR2576_CLED"
                     /note="sequence: AGACGTCATGCCGCCACCATGAGAGCA"
                     /ApEinfo_revcolor="#f58a5e"
                     /ApEinfo_fwdcolor="#f58a5e"
     Linker          1987..1995
                     /label="LinkC"
                     /ApEinfo_revcolor="#b4abac"
                     /ApEinfo_fwdcolor="#b4abac"
     Kozak           1996..2004
                     /label="Kozak"
                     /ApEinfo_revcolor="#b7e6d7"
                     /ApEinfo_fwdcolor="#b7e6d7"
     misc_feature    2005..3510
                     /label="Bxb1 recombinase codon optimized"
                     /ApEinfo_revcolor="#84b0dc"
                     /ApEinfo_fwdcolor="#84b0dc"
     primer          complement(3489..3519)
                     /label="PR2577_CLED"
                     /note="sequence: AGACTGTGTTTACTATGACATCCCAGTGTGC"
                     /ApEinfo_revcolor="#f58a5e"
                     /ApEinfo_fwdcolor="#f58a5e"
     Linker          3511..3519
                     /label="O4"
                     /ApEinfo_revcolor="#b4abac"
                     /ApEinfo_fwdcolor="#b4abac"
     terminator      3520..3744
                     /label="BGHpA"
                     /ApEinfo_revcolor="#ff9ccd"
                     /ApEinfo_fwdcolor="#ff9ccd"
     primer          complement(3525..3545)
                     /label="PR0130_CLED"
                     /note="sequence: AGATGGCTGGCAACTAGAAGG"
                     /ApEinfo_revcolor="#f7977a"
                     /ApEinfo_fwdcolor="#f7977a"
     Linker          3745..3752
                     /label="O5"
                     /ApEinfo_revcolor="#b4abac"
                     /ApEinfo_fwdcolor="#b4abac"
     primer          complement(3873..3898)
                     /label="PR0047_CLED"
                     /note="sequence: CTCGAAAATAATAAAGGGAAAATCAG"
                     /ApEinfo_revcolor="#f7977a"
                     /ApEinfo_fwdcolor="#f7977a"
ORIGIN
        1 TTTCTACGGG GTCTGACGCT CAGTGGAACG ACGCGCGCGT AACTCACGTT AAGGGATTTT
       61 GGTCATGAGC TTGCGCCGTC CCGTCAAGTC AGCGTAATGC TCTGCTTTTA CCAATGCTTA
      121 ATCAGTGAGG CACCTATCTC AGCGATCTGT CTATTTCGTT CATCCATAGT TGCCTGACTC
      181 CCCGTCGTGT AGATAACTAC GATACGGGAG GGCTTACCAT CTGGCCCCAG CGCTGCGATG
      241 ATACCGCGAG AACCACGCTC ACCGGCTCCG GATTTATCAG CAATAAACCA GCCAGCCGGA
      301 AGGGCCGAGC GCAGAAGTGG TCCTGCAACT TTATCCGCCT CCATCCAGTC TATTAATTGT
      361 TGCCGGGAAG CTAGAGTAAG TAGTTCGCCA GTTAATAGTT TGCGCAACGT TGTTGCCATC
      421 GCTACAGGCA TCGTGGTGTC ACGCTCGTCG TTTGGTATGG CTTCATTCAG CTCCGGTTCC
      481 CAACGATCAA GGCGAGTTAC ATGATCCCCC ATGTTGTGCA AAAAAGCGGT TAGCTCCTTC
      541 GGTCCTCCGA TCGTTGTCAG AAGTAAGTTG GCCGCAGTGT TATCACTCAT GGTTATGGCA
      601 GCACTGCATA ATTCTCTTAC TGTCATGCCA TCCGTAAGAT GCTTTTCTGT GACTGGTGAG
      661 TACTCAACCA AGTCATTCTG AGAATAGTGT ATGCGGCGAC CGAGTTGCTC TTGCCCGGCG
      721 TCAATACGGG ATAATACCGC GCCACATAGC AGAACTTTAA AAGTGCTCAT CATTGGAAAA
      781 CGTTCTTCGG GGCGAAAACT CTCAAGGATC TTACCGCTGT TGAGATCCAG TTCGATGTAA
      841 CCCACTCGTG CACCCAACTG ATCTTCAGCA TCTTTTACTT TCACCAGCGT TTCTGGGTGA
      901 GCAAAAACAG GAAGGCAAAA TGCCGCAAAA AAGGGAATAA GGGCGACACG GAAATGTTGA
      961 ATACTCATAT TCTTCCTTTT TCAATATTAT TGAAGCATTT ATCAGGGTTA TTGTCTCATG
     1021 AGCGGATACA TATTTGAATG TATTTAGAAA AATAAACAAA TAGGGGTCAG TGTTACAACC
     1081 AATTAACCAA TTCTGAACAT TATCGCGAGC CCATTTATAC CTGAATATGG CTCATAACAC
     1141 CCCTTGTTTG CCTGGCGGCA GTAGCGCGGT GGTCCCACCT GACCCCATGC CGAACTCAGA
     1201 AGTGAAACGC CGTAGCGCCG ATGGTAGTGT GGGGACTCCC CATGCGAGAG TAGGGAACTG
     1261 CCAGGCATCA AATAAAACGA AAGGCTCAGT CGAAAGACTG GGCCTTTCGC CCGGGCTAAT
     1321 TATGGGGTGT CGCCCTTATT CGACTCAGTC GGTGTGTTGA CATTGATTAT TGACTAGTTA
     1381 TTAATAGTAA TCAATTACGG GGTCATTAGT TCATAGCCCA TATATGGAGT TCCGCGTTAC
     1441 ATAACTTACG GTAAATGGCC CGCCTGGCTG ACCGCCCAAC GACCCCCGCC CATTGACGTC
     1501 AATAATGACG TATGTTCCCA TAGTAACGCC AATAGGGACT TTCCATTGAC GTCAATGGGT
     1561 GGAGTATTTA CGGTAAACTG CCCACTTGGC AGTACATCAA GTGTATCATA TGCCAAGTAC
     1621 GCCCCCTATT GACGTCAATG ACGGTAAATG GCCCGCCTGG CATTATGCCC AGTACATGAC
     1681 CTTATGGGAC TTTCCTACTT GGCAGTACAT CTACGTATTA GTCATCGCTA TTACCATGGT
     1741 GATGCGGTTT TGGCAGTACA TCAATGGGCG TGGATAGCGG TTTGACTCAC GGGGATTTCC
     1801 AAGTCTCCAC CCCATTGACG TCAATGGGAG TTTGTTTTGG CACCAAAATC AACGGGACTT
     1861 TCCAAAATGT CGTAACAACT CCGCCCCATT GACGCAAATG GGCGGTAGGC GTGTACGGTG
     1921 GGAGGTCTAT ATAAGCAGAG CTCTCTGGCT AACTAGAGAA CCCACTGCTT ACTGGCTTAT
     1981 CGAAATAGAC GTCATGCCGC CACCNNNNNN NNNNNNNNNN NNNNNNNNNN NNNNNNNNNN
     2041 NNNNNNNNNN NNNNNNNNNN NNNNNNNNNN NNNNNNNNNN NNNNNNNNNN NNNNNNNNNN
     2101 NNNNNNNNNN NNNNNNNNNN NNNNNNNNNN NNNNNNNNNN NNNNNNNNNN NNNNNNNNNN
     2161 NNNNNNNNNN NNNNNNNNNN NNNNNNNNNN NNNNNNNNNN NNNNNNNNNN NNNNNNNNNN
     2221 NNNNNNNNNN NNNNNNNNNN NNNNNNNNNN NNNNNNNNNN NNNNNNNNNN NNNNNNNNNN
     2281 NNNNNNNNNN NNNNNNNNNN NNNNNNNNNN NNNNNNNNNN NNNNNNNNNN NNNNNNNNNN
     2341 NNNNNNNNNN NNNNNNNNNN NNNNNNNNNN NNNNNNNNNN NNNNNNNNNN NNNNNNNNNN
     2401 NNNNNNNNNN NNNNNNNNNN NNNNNNNNNN NNNNNNNNNN NNNNNNNNNN NNNNNNNNNN
     2461 NNNNNNNNNN NNNNNNNNNN NNNNNNNNNN NNNNNNNNNN NNNNNNNNNN NNNNNNNNNN
     2521 NNNNNNNNNN NNNNNNNNNN NNNNNNNNNN NNNNNNNNNN NNNNNNNNNN NNNNNNNNNN
     2581 NNNNNNNNNN NNNNNNNNNN NNNNNNNNNN NNNNNNNNNN NNNNNNNNNN NNNNNNNNNN
     2641 NNNNNNNNNN NNNNNNNNNN NNNNNNNNNN NNNNNNNNNN NNNNNNNNNN NNNNNNNNNN
     2701 NNNNNNNNNN NNNNNNNNNN NNNNNNNNNN NNNNNNNNNN NNNNNNNNNN NNNNNNNNNN
     2761 NNNNNNNNNN NNNNNNNNNN NNNNNNNNNN NNNNNNNNNN NNNNNNNNNN NNNNNNNNNN
     2821 NNNNNNNNNN NNNNNNNNNN NNNNNNNNNN NNNNNNNNNN NNNNNNNNNN NNNNNNNNNN
     2881 NNNNNNNNNN NNNNNNNNNN NNNNNNNNNN NNNNNNNNNN NNNNNNNNNN NNNNNNNNNN
     2941 NNNNNNNNNN NNNNNNNNNN NNNNNNNNNN NNNNNNNNNN NNNNNNNNNN NNNNNNNNNN
     3001 NNNNNNNNNN NNNNNNNNNN NNNNNNNNNN NNNNNNNNNN NNNNNNNNNN NNNNNNNNNN
     3061 NNNNNNNNNN NNNNNNNNNN NNNNNNNNNN NNNNNNNNNN NNNNNNNNNN NNNNNNNNNN
     3121 NNNNNNNNNN NNNNNNNNNN NNNNNNNNNN NNNNNNNNNN NNNNNNNNNN NNNNNNNNNN
     3181 NNNNNNNNNN NNNNNNNNNN NNNNNNNNNN NNNNNNNNNN NNNNNNNNNN NNNNNNNNNN
     3241 NNNNNNNNNN NNNNNNNNNN NNNNNNNNNN NNNNNNNNNN NNNNNNNNNN NNNNNNNNNN
     3301 NNNNNNNNNN NNNNNNNNNN NNNNNNNNNN NNNNNNNNNN NNNNNNNNNN NNNNNNNNNN
     3361 NNNNNNNNNN NNNNNNNNNN NNNNNNNNNN NNNNNNNNNN NNNNNNNNNN NNNNNNNNNN
     3421 NNNNNNNNNN NNNNNNNNNN NNNNNNNNNN NNNNNNNNNN NNNNNNNNNN NNNNNNNNNN
     3481 NNNNNNNNNN NNNNNNNNNN NNNNTAGTAA ACACAGTCTC TGTGCCTTCT AGTTGCCAGC
     3541 CATCTGTTGT TTGCCCCTCC CCCGTGCCTT CCTTGACCCT GGAAGGTGCC ACTCCCACTG
     3601 TCCTTTCCTA ATAAAATGAG GAAATTGCAT CGCATTGTCT GAGTAGGTGT CATTCTATTC
     3661 TGGGGGGTGG GGTGGGGCAG GACAGCAAGG GGGAGGATTG GGAAGACAAT AGCAGGCATG
     3721 CTGGGGATGC GGTGGGCTCT ATGGACTTGC GTAGTGAGTC GAATAAGGGC GACACAAAAT
     3781 TTATTCTAAA TGCATAATAA ATACTGATAA CATCTTATAG TTTGTATTAT ATTTTGTATT
     3841 ATCGTTGACA TGTATAATTT TGATATCAAA AACTGATTTT CCCTTTATTA TTTTCGAGAT
     3901 TTATTTTCTT AATTCTCTTT AACAAACTAG AAATATTGTA TATACAAAAA ATCATAAATA
     3961 ATAGATGAAT AGTTTAATTA TAGGTGTTCA TCAATCGAAA AAGCAACGTA TCTTATTTAA
     4021 AGTGCGTTGC TTTTTTCTCA TTTATAAGGT TAAATAATTC TCATATATCA AGCAAAGTGA
     4081 CAGGCGCCCT TAAATATTCT GACAAATGCT CTTTCCCTAA ACTCCCCCCA TAAAAAAACC
     4141 CGCCGAAGCG GGTTTTTACG TTATTTGCGG ATTAACGATT ACTCGTTATC AGAACCGCCC
     4201 AGGGGGCCCG AGCTTAAGAC TGGCCGTCGT TTTACAACAC AGAAAGAGTT TGTAGAAACG
     4261 CAAAAAGGCC ATCCGTCAGG GGCCTTCTGC TTAGTTTGAT GCCTGGCAGT TCCCTACTCT
     4321 CGCCTTCCGC TTCCTCGCTC ACTGACTCGC TGCGCTCGGT CGTTCGGCTG CGGCGAGCGG
     4381 TATCAGCTCA CTCAAAGGCG GTAATACGGT TATCCACAGA ATCAGGGGAT AACGCAGGAA
     4441 AGAACATGTG AGCAAAAGGC CAGCAAAAGG CCAGGAACCG TAAAAAGGCC GCGTTGCTGG
     4501 CGTTTTTCCA TAGGCTCCGC CCCCCTGACG AGCATCACAA AAATCGACGC TCAAGTCAGA
     4561 GGTGGCGAAA CCCGACAGGA CTATAAAGAT ACCAGGCGTT TCCCCCTGGA AGCTCCCTCG
     4621 TGCGCTCTCC TGTTCCGACC CTGCCGCTTA CCGGATACCT GTCCGCCTTT CTCCCTTCGG
     4681 GAAGCGTGGC GCTTTCTCAT AGCTCACGCT GTAGGTATCT CAGTTCGGTG TAGGTCGTTC
     4741 GCTCCAAGCT GGGCTGTGTG CACGAACCCC CCGTTCAGCC CGACCGCTGC GCCTTATCCG
     4801 GTAACTATCG TCTTGAGTCC AACCCGGTAA GACACGACTT ATCGCCACTG GCAGCAGCCA
     4861 CTGGTAACAG GATTAGCAGA GCGAGGTATG TAGGCGGTGC TACAGAGTTC TTGAAGTGGT
     4921 GGGCTAACTA CGGCTACACT AGAAGAACAG TATTTGGTAT CTGCGCTCTG CTGAAGCCAG
     4981 TTACCTTCGG AAAAAGAGTT GGTAGCTCTT GATCCGGCAA ACAAACCACC GCTGGTAGCG
     5041 GTGGTTTTTT TGTTTGCAAG CAGCAGATTA CGCGCAGAAA AAAAGGATCT CAAGAAGATC
     5101 CTTTGATCT
//
