# Supplementary material for: Using targeted genome integration for virus-free genome-wide mammalian CRISPR screen
Source: bioRxiv preprint, doi:10.1101/2020.05.19.103648, version 1 (2020-05-19)
Supplement: supplementary material [file 103648_file02.zip › T2-EF1a-attP-mCherry-HygR-attP.gbk]

LOCUS       T2-EF1a-attP-mCherry-HygR-attP      9823 bp    DNA     circular UNA 
FEATURES             Location/Qualifiers
     Region          join(7247..9823,1..126)
                     /label="Backbone"
     primer          2..18
                     /label="PR0046"
     primer          complement(103..126)
                     /label="HF 43_pj 204BB LA Rev"
                     /label="PR0043"
     Linker          127..135
                     /region_type="Domain"
                     /label="O1"
                     /label="LA"
     misc_recomb     136..885
                     /label="T2_5' arm"
     primer          complement(865..894)
                     /label="PR0817 T2 5' arm_750bp_LB_rev"
                     /label="PR0817"
     primer          886..911
                     /label="PR0121 EF-1a_LB_fwd"
                     /label="PR0121"
     Linker          886..894
                     /feature_type="Misc."
                     /label="LinkB"
     promoter        895..2061
                     /label="EF-1a"
     primer          complement(1165..1184)
                     /label="PR1163"
     primer          complement(1350..1367)
                     /label="PR1423"
     primer          1919..1939
                     /label="PR1164"
     primer          complement(1996..2017)
                     /label="PR1165"
     primer          complement(2038..2088)
                     /label="attP-EF1a rev"
                     /label="PR2445"
     misc_feature    2062..2113
                     /feature_type="Misc."
                     /label="attP-bxb1"
     primer          2081..2131
                     /label="attP-LC-mCherry fwd"
                     /label="PR2446"
     primer          2114..2142
                     /label="PR0134 kozak_mcherry_LC_fwd"
                     /label="PR0134"
     Linker          2114..2122
                     /label="LC"
                     /label="LinkC"
     Kozak           2123..2129
                     /label="Kozak"
     CDS             2130..2840
                     /label="mCherry"
     primer          complement(2818..2849)
                     /label="PR2420 TagBFP_LF_RV"
                     /label="PR2420"
     misc_feature    2838..2840
                     /feature_type="Misc."
                     /label="STOP"
     primer          2841..2867
                     /label="PR2265"
     Linker          2841..2849
                     /feature_type="Misc."
                     /label="Link O4"
                     /label="O4"
     polyA_site      2850..3074
                     /label="BGH pA"
     primer          complement(3055..3082)
                     /label="PR0064"
     primer          3075..3102
                     /label="PR2035"
     Linker          3075..3082
                     /feature_type="Misc."
                     /label="O2"
     primer          3111..3132
                     /label="PR1430"
     promoter        3158..3376
                     /label="SV40 promoter"
     primer          complement(3288..3305)
                     /label="PR0959"
     CDS             3425..4450
                     /label="Neo(R)"
                     /label="Hyg(R)"
     primer          3836..3855
                     /label="PR2298"
     primer          complement(4431..4479)
                     /label="PR2421"
     misc_feature    4451..4502
                     /feature_type="Misc."
                     /label="attP*_bxb1"
     primer          4470..4520
                     /label="PR2422"
     polyA_site      4632..4762
                     /label="SV40 pA"
     primer          4712..4734
                     /label="3' Junction PCR primer fw2"
                     /label="PR0255"
     primer          complement(4742..4772)
                     /label="PR 124_Marker NeoR_LD_rev"
                     /label="PR0124"
     primer          4763..4793
                     /label="PR0818 T2 3' arm_750bp_LD_fwd"
                     /label="PR0818"
     Linker          4763..4772
                     /label="link LD"
                     /label="LinkD"
     misc_recomb     4773..5522
                     /label="T2_3'Arm"
     primer          5498..5530
                     /label="PR 1882"
                     /label="PR1882"
     primer          5523..5550
                     /label="PR 48_CMV_O1_fwd"
                     /label="PR0048"
     Linker          5523..5530
                     /label="link O1"
                     /label="O1"
     promoter        5531..6161
                     /label="CMV"
     primer          5574..5593
                     /label="PR0402"
     primer          complement(5748..5766)
                     /label="PR0427"
     Linker          6162..6169
                     /region_type="Domain"
                     /label="O2"
     Kozak           6170..6176
                     /label="Kozak"
     CDS             6177..7004
                     /cds_type="ORF"
                     /label="ZsGreen1-DR"
     primer          complement(6715..6735)
                     /label="PR0161"
     Linker          7005..7013
                     /region_type="Domain"
                     /label="O4"
     polyA_site      7014..7238
                     /label="BGH pA"
     primer          7219..7246
                     /label="PR 50_BGH pA_O5_rev"
                     /label="PR0050"
     Linker          7239..7246
                     /label="link O5"
                     /label="O5"
     primer          7247..7272
                     /label="HF 23_pj 204BB O5Fwd"
                     /label="PR0023"
     primer          complement(7367..7392)
                     /label="PR0047"
ORIGIN
        1 ATGGTAGTGT GGGGACTCCC CATGCGAGAG TAGGGAACTG CCAGGCATCA AATAAAACGA
       61 AAGGCTCAGT CGAAAGACTG GGCCTTTCGC CCGGGCTAAT TATGGGGTGT CGCCCTTATT
      121 CGACTCAGTC GGTGTGTTTC TACACCATCC TAAAGAAGTT GAGTGTTTGG AATAGAAAAA
      181 AATATTAAAA GTGGGGATCT TACATTGTAA AATTAACCAG AGTGTCAAGA GTTCTAAAAG
      241 CAGAACTCAA TTGTGCAATG AACATAAGGA AAGACTACTG TATAGCTTTT TTATTTTTAC
      301 TTTTTTGTTT TTTGTTTTTT GTTTTTTTTT TTTTTTCTTT TAAATGAAGA AAGGCTTTGC
      361 TTAAGGGTTG CATACTTTTA TTGGAGTAAA TCGGAATGAT CCTGCTCCAT TGGAGTAAAA
      421 CTAGTGCTTA CTGGTTTCCA TTTGTATTTA GCTTCTGGTT GGAATTTGGA AAAAAAAAAT
      481 GAAACCTAAA TAAAATAGGT GAAAGCTTCC TGGCTATTCA GATGAATATA TAAAATCTGC
      541 AATGTTAACT TTTTTATCCC ATGTCTTTCA TCACTTAAGG TTTATTCAGA AAAAAAGAAC
      601 TGGCAGTTGT AACTTGAACA AGAACCTAAG ACAGAGTTGG TCAGCTTCAA TAGCTCCCTG
      661 CCCTTTGCTT TGTTTCATAG AAAAGGAAAA AATAACCATT CTTAATGTAA AAGGGCATTT
      721 TTACATGTTC TCTGATTTTG TTCTCTGACT AGTTCGAAGG TAGAATCAAT TTGATACAAC
      781 ATTTTCAAAG TTTCCTTTTT TTGTTGTTTT TCCAGACAGG GTTTCTCTGT AGCTTTGGAG
      841 ACTGTCCTGG TACTAGCTCT GTAGATCAGA CTGGCCTCTA ATTCAAAGCA GCGTGTGAGG
      901 CTCCGGTGCC CGTCAGTGGG CAGAGCGCAC ATCGCCCACA GTCCCCGAGA AGTTGGGGGG
      961 AGGGGTCGGC AATTGAACCG GTGCCTAGAG AAGGTGGCGC GGGGTAAACT GGGAAAGTGA
     1021 TGTCGTGTAC TGGCTCCGCC TTTTTCCCGA GGGTGGGGGA GAACCGTATA TAAGTGCAGT
     1081 AGTCGCCGTG AACGTTCTTT TTCGCAACGG GTTTGCCGCC AGAACACAGG TAAGTGCCGT
     1141 GTGTGGTTCC CGCGGGCCTG GCCTCTTTAC GGGTTATGGC CCTTGCGTGC CTTGAATTAC
     1201 TTCCACCTGG CTCCAGTACG TGATTCTTGA TCCCGAGCTG GAGCCAGGGG CGGGCCTTGC
     1261 GCTTTAGGAG CCCCTTCGCC TCGTGCTTGA GTTGAGGCCT GGCCTGGGCG CTGGGGCCGC
     1321 CGCGTGCGAA TCTGGTGGCA CCTTCGCGCC TGTCTCGCTG CTTTCGATAA GTCTCTAGCC
     1381 ATTTAAAATT TTTGATGACC TGCTGCGACG CTTTTTTTCT GGCAAGATAG TCTTGTAAAT
     1441 GCGGGCCAGG ATCTGCACAC TGGTATTTCG GTTTTTGGGG CCGCGGGCGG CGACGGGGCC
     1501 CGTGCGTCCC AGCGCACATG TTCGGCGAGG CGGGGCCTGC GAGCGCGGCC ACCGAGAATC
     1561 GGACGGGGGT AGTCTCAAGC TGGCCGGCCT GCTCTGGTGC CTGGCCTCGC GCCGCCGTGT
     1621 ATCGCCCCGC CCTGGGCGGC AAGGCTGGCC CGGTCGGCAC CAGTTGCGTG AGCGGAAAGA
     1681 TGGCCGCTTC CCGGCCCTGC TCCAGGGGGC TCAAAATGGA GGACGCGGCG CTCGGGAGAG
     1741 CGGGCGGGTG AGTCACCCAC ACAAAGGAAA GGGGCCTTTC CGTCCTCAGC CGTCGCTTCA
     1801 TGTGACTCCA CGGAGTACCG GGCGCCGTCC AGGCACCTCG ATTAGTTCTG GAGCTTTTGG
     1861 AGTACGTCGT CTTTAGGTTG GGGGGAGGGG TTTTATGCGA TGGAGTTTCC CCACACTGAG
     1921 TGGGTGGAGA CTGAAGTTAG GCCAGCTTGG CACTTGATGT AATTCTCCTT GGAATTTGCC
     1981 CTTTTTGAGT TTGGATCTTG GTTCATTCTC AAGCCTCAGA CAGTGGTTCA AAGTTTTTTT
     2041 CTTCCATTTC AGGTGTCGTG AGTGGTTTGT CTGGTCAACC ACCGCGGTCT CAGTGGTGTA
     2101 CGGTACAAAC CCAAGACGTC ATCGCCACCA TGGTGAGCAA GGGCGAGGAG GATAACATGG
     2161 CCATCATCAA GGAGTTCATG CGCTTCAAGG TGCACATGGA GGGCTCCGTG AACGGCCACG
     2221 AGTTCGAGAT CGAGGGCGAG GGCGAGGGCC GCCCCTACGA GGGCACCCAG ACCGCCAAGC
     2281 TGAAGGTGAC CAAGGGTGGC CCCCTGCCCT TCGCCTGGGA CATCCTGTCC CCTCAGTTCA
     2341 TGTACGGCTC CAAGGCCTAC GTGAAGCACC CCGCCGACAT CCCCGACTAC TTGAAGCTGT
     2401 CCTTCCCCGA GGGCTTCAAG TGGGAGCGCG TGATGAACTT CGAGGACGGC GGCGTGGTGA
     2461 CCGTGACCCA GGACTCCTCC CTGCAGGACG GCGAGTTCAT CTACAAGGTG AAGCTGCGCG
     2521 GCACCAACTT CCCCTCCGAC GGCCCCGTAA TGCAGAAGAA GACCATGGGC TGGGAGGCCT
     2581 CCTCCGAGCG GATGTACCCC GAGGACGGCG CCCTGAAGGG CGAGATCAAG CAGAGGCTGA
     2641 AGCTGAAGGA CGGCGGCCAC TACGACGCTG AGGTCAAGAC CACCTACAAG GCCAAGAAGC
     2701 CCGTGCAGCT GCCCGGCGCC TACAACGTCA ACATCAAGTT GGACATCACC TCCCACAACG
     2761 AGGACTACAC CATCGTGGAA CAGTACGAAC GCGCCGAGGG CCGCCACTCC ACCGGCGGCA
     2821 TGGACGAGCT GTACAAGTAG ACACAGTCTC TGTGCCTTCT AGTTGCCAGC CATCTGTTGT
     2881 TTGCCCCTCC CCCGTGCCTT CCTTGACCCT GGAAGGTGCC ACTCCCACTG TCCTTTCCTA
     2941 ATAAAATGAG GAAATTGCAT CGCATTGTCT GAGTAGGTGT CATTCTATTC TGGGGGGTGG
     3001 GGTGGGGCAG GACAGCAAGG GGGAGGATTG GGAAGACAAT AGCAGGCATG CTGGGGATGC
     3061 GGTGGGCTCT ATGGAGTGCG ATCCAGCAGG CAGAAGTATG CAAAGCATGC ATCTCAATTA
     3121 GTCAGCAACC AGGTGTGGAA AGTCCCCAGG CTCCCCAGCA GGCAGAAGTA TGCAAAGCAT
     3181 GCATCTCAAT TAGTCAGCAA CCATAGTCCC GCCCCTAACT CCGCCCATCC CGCCCCTAAC
     3241 TCCGCCCAGT TCCGCCCATT CTCCGCCCCA TGGCTGACTA ATTTTTTTTA TTTATGCAGA
     3301 GGCCGAGGCC GCCTCTGCCT CTGAGCTATT CCAGAAGTAG TGAGGAGGCT TTTTTGGAGG
     3361 CCTAGGCTTT TGCAAAAAGC TCCCGGGAGC TTGTATATCC ATTTTCGGAT CTGATCAGCA
     3421 CGTGATGAAA AAGCCTGAAC TCACCGCGAC GTCTGTCGAG AAGTTTCTGA TCGAAAAGTT
     3481 CGACAGCGTC TCCGACCTGA TGCAGCTCTC GGAGGGCGAA GAATCTCGTG CTTTCAGCTT
     3541 CGATGTAGGA GGGCGTGGAT ATGTCCTGCG GGTAAATAGC TGCGCCGATG GTTTCTACAA
     3601 AGATCGTTAT GTTTATCGGC ACTTTGCATC GGCCGCGCTC CCGATTCCGG AAGTGCTTGA
     3661 CATTGGGGAA TTCAGCGAGA GCCTGACCTA TTGCATCTCC CGCCGTGCAC AGGGTGTCAC
     3721 GTTGCAAGAC CTGCCTGAAA CCGAACTGCC CGCTGTTCTG CAGCCGGTCG CGGAGGCCAT
     3781 GGATGCGATC GCTGCGGCCG ATCTTAGCCA GACGAGCGGG TTCGGCCCAT TCGGACCGCA
     3841 AGGAATCGGT CAATACACTA CATGGCGTGA TTTCATATGC GCGATTGCTG ATCCCCATGT
     3901 GTATCACTGG CAAACTGTGA TGGACGACAC CGTCAGTGCG TCCGTCGCGC AGGCTCTCGA
     3961 TGAGCTGATG CTTTGGGCCG AGGACTGCCC CGAAGTCCGG CACCTCGTGC ACGCGGATTT
     4021 CGGCTCCAAC AATGTCCTGA CGGACAATGG CCGCATAACA GCGGTCATTG ACTGGAGCGA
     4081 GGCGATGTTC GGGGATTCCC AATACGAGGT CGCCAACATC TTCTTCTGGA GGCCGTGGTT
     4141 GGCTTGTATG GAGCAGCAGA CGCGCTACTT CGAGCGGAGG CATCCGGAGC TTGCAGGATC
     4201 GCCGCGGCTC CGGGCGTATA TGCTCCGCAT TGGTCTTGAC CAACTCTATC AGAGCTTGGT
     4261 TGACGGCAAT TTCGATGATG CAGCTTGGGC GCAGGGTCGA TGCGACGCAA TCGTCCGATC
     4321 CGGAGCCGGG ACTGTCGGGC GTACACAAAT CGCCCGCAGA AGCGCGGCCG TCTGGACCGA
     4381 TGGCTGTGTA GAAGTACTCG CCGATAGTGG AAACCGACGC CCCAGCACTC GTCCGAGGGC
     4441 AAAGGAATAG GTGGTTTGTC TGGTCAACCA CCGCGGACTC AGTGGTGTAC GGTACAAACC
     4501 CACACGTGCT ACGAGATTTC GATTCCACCG CCGCCTTCTA TGAAAGGTTG GGCTTCGGAA
     4561 TCGTTTTCCG GGACGCCGGC TGGATGATCC TCCAGCGCGG GGATCTCATG CTGGAGTTCT
     4621 TCGCCCACCC CAACTTGTTT ATTGCAGCTT ATAATGGTTA CAAATAAAGC AATAGCATCA
     4681 CAAATTTCAC AAATAAAGCA TTTTTTTCAC TGCATTCTAG TTGTGGTTTG TCCAAACTCA
     4741 TCAATGTATC TTATCATGTC TGAGGTCTGA GTAGTCCACA GATTCTGAAT GAAAGAAAAA
     4801 TATTTATTTG GCAGAACATC CACAATTTAA AGATATGAGG AACAGGATAC TGCTATCAGA
     4861 TCACTACCAC CCAAGAGAGC TAGAGGTTGC TCTCAGTCCA CACATAGCAC CTGAGGCCCT
     4921 GCCCTGAAGG GACTGGTACC TATTGGCTGA ATTGAATTTC CATAACAAAT CCACCAGCTT
     4981 GCTTCCTGAG CACCACCACT GGTTTTGAAG GTTCCCTAAG GCCAGGCATT GTTCTACAGC
     5041 TGTCTTTAAC AGCTTGGAGT GGAAGTAGAC ATCCAGGTTG AGAAATTTGC CCAAGCTCAT
     5101 ATAAGTAGAG GATTTAAATC ACCAGATGCC AGTGGCTTTT TAAAATCCGT TTTACTGTTA
     5161 CACTGTTACT GTTGAACATA TTAGGTAATT CAGTAGCCAT TTTAACTCGG GATGATCAGA
     5221 AAAGTTGGCA CGAACAATAT GGGATGTTCT GGTGTAACAC ATTAAGATTT TAACATTTTG
     5281 CACATACTTT TCTCTTTGCA CATATTTGCC CAACCATTGC ATTTGTTGCA CACATTTACT
     5341 TTTTGCCCTT TGGTACTTAT GGCCATGTTA CAAGTAAGTA TAGGATTTGG TGATGGAGGG
     5401 GTGTTCCTGG TTACAATATC TTACAGTATT ATTACCAAGC TTCCAACATG ACAGTATACC
     5461 ATTCATGTTC TAGTTAACTG TCTCAGAAAA TTCAGTTTGT CTATGGTTAG CTTGACTTTG
     5521 TAACGTCGCT GTTGACATTG ATTATTGACT AGTTATTAAT AGTAATCAAT TACGGGGTCA
     5581 TTAGTTCATA GCCCATATAT GGAGTTCCGC GTTACATAAC TTACGGTAAA TGGCCCGCCT
     5641 GGCTGACCGC CCAACGACCC CCGCCCATTG ACGTCAATAA TGACGTATGT TCCCATAGTA
     5701 ACGCCAATAG GGACTTTCCA TTGACGTCAA TGGGTGGAGT ATTTACGGTA AACTGCCCAC
     5761 TTGGCAGTAC ATCAAGTGTA TCATATGCCA AGTACGCCCC CTATTGACGT CAATGACGGT
     5821 AAATGGCCCG CCTGGCATTA TGCCCAGTAC ATGACCTTAT GGGACTTTCC TACTTGGCAG
     5881 TACATCTACG TATTAGTCAT CGCTATTACC ATGGTGATGC GGTTTTGGCA GTACATCAAT
     5941 GGGCGTGGAT AGCGGTTTGA CTCACGGGGA TTTCCAAGTC TCCACCCCAT TGACGTCAAT
     6001 GGGAGTTTGT TTTGGCACCA AAATCAACGG GACTTTCCAA AATGTCGTAA CAACTCCGCC
     6061 CCATTGACGC AAATGGGCGG TAGGCGTGTA CGGTGGGAGG TCTATATAAG CAGAGCTCTC
     6121 TGGCTAACTA GAGAACCCAC TGCTTACTGG CTTATCGAAA TAGTGCGATC GCCACCATGG
     6181 CCCAGTCCAA GCACGGCCTG ACCAAGGAGA TGACCATGAA GTACCGCATG GAGGGCTGCG
     6241 TGGACGGCCA CAAGTTCGTG ATCACCGGCG AGGGCATCGG CTACCCCTTC AAGGGCAAGC
     6301 AGGCCATCAA CCTGTGCGTG GTGGAGGGCG GCCCCTTGCC CTTCGCCGAG GACATCTTGT
     6361 CCGCCGCCTT CATGTACGGC AACCGCGTGT TCACCGAGTA CCCCCAGGAC ATCGTCGACT
     6421 ACTTCAAGAA CTCCTGCCCC GCCGGCTACA CCTGGGACCG CTCCTTCCTG TTCGAGGACG
     6481 GCGCCGTGTG CATCTGCAAC GCCGACATCA CCGTGAGCGT GGAGGAGAAC TGCATGTACC
     6541 ACGAGTCCAA GTTCTACGGC GTGAACTTCC CCGCCGACGG CCCCGTGATG AAGAAGATGA
     6601 CCGACAACTG GGAGCCCTCC TGCGAGAAGA TCATCCCCGT GCCCAAGCAG GGCATCTTGA
     6661 AGGGCGACGT GAGCATGTAC CTGCTGCTGA AGGACGGTGG CCGCTTGCGC TGCCAGTTCG
     6721 ACACCGTGTA CAAGGCCAAG TCCGTGCCCC GCAAGATGCC CGACTGGCAC TTCATCCAGC
     6781 ACAAGCTGAC CCGCGAGGAC CGCAGCGACG CCAAGAACCA GAAGTGGCAC CTGACCGAGC
     6841 ACGCCATCGC CTCCGGCTCC GCCTTGCCCA AGCTTCCGCG GAGCCATGGC TTCCCGCCGG
     6901 CGGTGGCGGC GCAGGATGAT GGCACGCTGC CCATGTCTTG TGCCCAGGAG AGCGGGATGG
     6961 ACCGTCACCC TGCAGCCTGT GCTTCTGCTA GGATCAATGT GTAGACACAG TCTCTGTGCC
     7021 TTCTAGTTGC CAGCCATCTG TTGTTTGCCC CTCCCCCGTG CCTTCCTTGA CCCTGGAAGG
     7081 TGCCACTCCC ACTGTCCTTT CCTAATAAAA TGAGGAAATT GCATCGCATT GTCTGAGTAG
     7141 GTGTCATTCT ATTCTGGGGG GTGGGGTGGG GCAGGACAGC AAGGGGGAGG ATTGGGAAGA
     7201 CAATAGCAGG CATGCTGGGG ATGCGGTGGG CTCTATGGAC TTGCGTAGTG AGTCGAATAA
     7261 GGGCGACACA AAATTTATTC TAAATGCATA ATAAATACTG ATAACATCTT ATAGTTTGTA
     7321 TTATATTTTG TATTATCGTT GACATGTATA ATTTTGATAT CAAAAACTGA TTTTCCCTTT
     7381 ATTATTTTCG AGATTTATTT TCTTAATTCT CTTTAACAAA CTAGAAATAT TGTATATACA
     7441 AAAAATCATA AATAATAGAT GAATAGTTTA ATTATAGGTG TTCATCAATC GAAAAAGCAA
     7501 CGTATCTTAT TTAAAGTGCG TTGCTTTTTT CTCATTTATA AGGTTAAATA ATTCTCATAT
     7561 ATCAAGCAAA GTGACAGGCG CCCTTAAATA TTCTGACAAA TGCTCTTTCC CTAAACTCCC
     7621 CCCATAAAAA AACCCGCCGA AGCGGGTTTT TACGTTATTT GCGGATTAAC GATTACTCGT
     7681 TATCAGAACC GCCCAGGGGG CCCGAGCTTA AGACTGGCCG TCGTTTTACA ACACAGAAAG
     7741 AGTTTGTAGA AACGCAAAAA GGCCATCCGT CAGGGGCCTT CTGCTTAGTT TGATGCCTGG
     7801 CAGTTCCCTA CTCTCGCCTT CCGCTTCCTC GCTCACTGAC TCGCTGCGCT CGGTCGTTCG
     7861 GCTGCGGCGA GCGGTATCAG CTCACTCAAA GGCGGTAATA CGGTTATCCA CAGAATCAGG
     7921 GGATAACGCA GGAAAGAACA TGTGAGCAAA AGGCCAGCAA AAGGCCAGGA ACCGTAAAAA
     7981 GGCCGCGTTG CTGGCGTTTT TCCATAGGCT CCGCCCCCCT GACGAGCATC ACAAAAATCG
     8041 ACGCTCAAGT CAGAGGTGGC GAAACCCGAC AGGACTATAA AGATACCAGG CGTTTCCCCC
     8101 TGGAAGCTCC CTCGTGCGCT CTCCTGTTCC GACCCTGCCG CTTACCGGAT ACCTGTCCGC
     8161 CTTTCTCCCT TCGGGAAGCG TGGCGCTTTC TCATAGCTCA CGCTGTAGGT ATCTCAGTTC
     8221 GGTGTAGGTC GTTCGCTCCA AGCTGGGCTG TGTGCACGAA CCCCCCGTTC AGCCCGACCG
     8281 CTGCGCCTTA TCCGGTAACT ATCGTCTTGA GTCCAACCCG GTAAGACACG ACTTATCGCC
     8341 ACTGGCAGCA GCCACTGGTA ACAGGATTAG CAGAGCGAGG TATGTAGGCG GTGCTACAGA
     8401 GTTCTTGAAG TGGTGGGCTA ACTACGGCTA CACTAGAAGA ACAGTATTTG GTATCTGCGC
     8461 TCTGCTGAAG CCAGTTACCT TCGGAAAAAG AGTTGGTAGC TCTTGATCCG GCAAACAAAC
     8521 CACCGCTGGT AGCGGTGGTT TTTTTGTTTG CAAGCAGCAG ATTACGCGCA GAAAAAAAGG
     8581 ATCTCAAGAA GATCCTTTGA TCTTTTCTAC GGGGTCTGAC GCTCAGTGGA ACGACGCGCG
     8641 CGTAACTCAC GTTAAGGGAT TTTGGTCATG AGCTTGCGCC GTCCCGTCAA GTCAGCGTAA
     8701 TGCTCTGCTT TTACCAATGC TTAATCAGTG AGGCACCTAT CTCAGCGATC TGTCTATTTC
     8761 GTTCATCCAT AGTTGCCTGA CTCCCCGTCG TGTAGATAAC TACGATACGG GAGGGCTTAC
     8821 CATCTGGCCC CAGCGCTGCG ATGATACCGC GAGAACCACG CTCACCGGCT CCGGATTTAT
     8881 CAGCAATAAA CCAGCCAGCC GGAAGGGCCG AGCGCAGAAG TGGTCCTGCA ACTTTATCCG
     8941 CCTCCATCCA GTCTATTAAT TGTTGCCGGG AAGCTAGAGT AAGTAGTTCG CCAGTTAATA
     9001 GTTTGCGCAA CGTTGTTGCC ATCGCTACAG GCATCGTGGT GTCACGCTCG TCGTTTGGTA
     9061 TGGCTTCATT CAGCTCCGGT TCCCAACGAT CAAGGCGAGT TACATGATCC CCCATGTTGT
     9121 GCAAAAAAGC GGTTAGCTCC TTCGGTCCTC CGATCGTTGT CAGAAGTAAG TTGGCCGCAG
     9181 TGTTATCACT CATGGTTATG GCAGCACTGC ATAATTCTCT TACTGTCATG CCATCCGTAA
     9241 GATGCTTTTC TGTGACTGGT GAGTACTCAA CCAAGTCATT CTGAGAATAG TGTATGCGGC
     9301 GACCGAGTTG CTCTTGCCCG GCGTCAATAC GGGATAATAC CGCGCCACAT AGCAGAACTT
     9361 TAAAAGTGCT CATCATTGGA AAACGTTCTT CGGGGCGAAA ACTCTCAAGG ATCTTACCGC
     9421 TGTTGAGATC CAGTTCGATG TAACCCACTC GTGCACCCAA CTGATCTTCA GCATCTTTTA
     9481 CTTTCACCAG CGTTTCTGGG TGAGCAAAAA CAGGAAGGCA AAATGCCGCA AAAAAGGGAA
     9541 TAAGGGCGAC ACGGAAATGT TGAATACTCA TATTCTTCCT TTTTCAATAT TATTGAAGCA
     9601 TTTATCAGGG TTATTGTCTC ATGAGCGGAT ACATATTTGA ATGTATTTAG AAAAATAAAC
     9661 AAATAGGGGT CAGTGTTACA ACCAATTAAC CAATTCTGAA CATTATCGCG AGCCCATTTA
     9721 TACCTGAATA TGGCTCATAA CACCCCTTGT TTGCCTGGCG GCAGTAGCGC GGTGGTCCCA
     9781 CCTGACCCCA TGCCGAACTC AGAAGTGAAA CGCCGTAGCG CCG
//
