# Supplementary material for: Using targeted genome integration for virus-free genome-wide mammalian CRISPR screen
Source: bioRxiv preprint, doi:10.1101/2020.05.19.103648, version 1 (2020-05-19)
Supplement: supplementary material [file 103648_file02.zip › T9-loxP-mCherry-lox2772.gbk]

LOCUS       T9-loxP-mCherry-lox2772      9665 bp    DNA     circular UNA 
FEATURES             Location/Qualifiers
     primer          1..30
                     /label="PR0832_T9 5' arm_750bp_LA_fwd"
     primer          complement(join(9642..9665,1..9))
                     /label="2097_pJ204 backbone_LA_rev"
     Region          complement(1..9)
                     /label="1605_HF4"
     Region          1..9
                     /region_type="Domain"
                     /label="O1"
     misc_recomb     10..759
                     /label="5' arm"
     primer          503..522
                     /label="seq-fwd"
     primer          complement(741..768)
                     /label="PR0833_T9 5' arm_750bp_LB_rev"
     primer          760..787
                     /label="PR0121_EF-1a_LB_fwd"
     promoter        769..1935
                     /label="EF-1a"
     primer          1154..1172
                     /label="PR0340 EF1a F"
     primer          complement(1307..1326)
                     /label="5' Junction PCR primer rev"
     misc_feature    1888..1908
                     /label="PR686 Ef1a fw"
     primer          complement(1914..1944)
                     /label="PR0122_EF-1a_LC_rev"
     misc_feature    1936..1965
                     /feature_type="RMCE site"
                     /label="PR0873_LoxP_LC_fwd"
                     /label="LoxP"
     gene            1979..1985
                     /label="Kozak"
     CDS             1986..2696
                     /label="mCherry"
     primer          2341..2359
                     /label="qPCR-fwd"
     primer          complement(2404..2425)
                     /label="qPCR-rev"
     misc_feature    complement(2680..2739)
                     /feature_type="RMCE site"
                     /label="Lox2272-mcherry_O4_rev"
                     /label="Lox2272"
     primer          2731..2757
                     /label="1775_BGH pA_04_fwd"
     polyA_site      2740..2964
                     /label="BGH pA"
     primer          complement(2746..2765)
                     /label="PR409 BghPA rev"
     primer          complement(2810..2829)
                     /label="PR0907 BGH pA Rev"
     primer          complement(2945..2974)
                     /label="PR0064_BGH pA_O2_rev"
     primer          2965..2994
                     /label="PR0066_Marker NeoR_O2_fwd"
     promoter        2975..3344
                     /label="SV40 early promoter"
     CDS             3380..4174
                     /label="Neo(R)"
     primer          3851..3870
                     /label="3' Junction PCR primer fw1"
     polyA_site      4348..4478
                     /label="SV40 pA"
     primer          4428..4450
                     /label="3' Junction PCR primer fw2"
     primer          complement(4458..4488)
                     /label="PR0124_Marker NeoR_LD_rev"
     primer          4479..4509
                     /label="PR0834_T9 3' arm_750bp_LD_fwd"
     misc_recomb     4489..5238
                     /label="3' arm"
     primer          complement(5219..5246)
                     /label="PR0835_T9 3' arm_750bp_O1_rev"
     primer          5239..5266
                     /label="2132_CMV_O1_fwd"
     promoter        5247..5877
                     /label="CMV"
     Region          5878..5885
                     /region_type="Domain"
                     /label="O2"
     gene            5886..5892
                     /label="Kozak"
     CDS             5893..6720
                     /cds_type="ORF"
                     /label="ZsGreen1-DR"
     Region          6721..6729
                     /region_type="Domain"
                     /label="O4"
     polyA_site      6730..6954
                     /label="BGH pA"
     primer          complement(6935..6962)
                     /label="2134_BGH pA_O5_rev"
     primer          6955..6988
                     /label="2081_pJ204 backbone_O5_fwd"
     Region          6963..9665
                     /label="Backbone"
ORIGIN
        1 AGTCGGTGTG ATAAACTATT CTTCATTTGC CAGGGGTGAA CGAAACTCCA GTGCACATTT
       61 CTCAGCTCTA TAGCTGAGAG ATACCTCATA AAACATAGGA TACTTAGGTA AATTTGAGTT
      121 TCAGGTGAAG ATTTTTTAAG TATAATCATG TCTTGCACAA TGTTTGGGAT TCATTTTTAT
      181 TGATTAAATC TGACAGTCCT TTTTTTTTCT TTCCTTTAAA AAACTTTTTT TTTTTTTTAA
      241 AGACAGGGTC TTATGTATCC TAAGGTGACC TTGAACTTGC CTTGTAGATG AGTCTGGCTT
      301 TGAGCCCCTA ATACCTACCT CCACCTCTCA AATCCTAGGA TTACAGGTGT ATACCACTCT
      361 ACCCATTTGA CAATTCTACT TTTGAGCCAT CTTAAAGGTA AAAAGTACAC TTATTTATCA
      421 TATGCCTGTG TGTGGAAGTC AGAACAACTT GTGGTAGTTG GTTCTTTCCT TCATGGGGGC
      481 CCTGGGGGTT AGACTCCAAT TGTCAGGCTT GCTGGTAAAT GCCTTATTAC CACCTTGATG
      541 TGGAGGTACA AATAATGATT CACAGGACTA GGTTCAAATA TTAAATATAA TTTATTCCGG
      601 GGAGAAGTCA CTTACAGAAG AAGCAGACAG CTGCTGCAGG TTCCAGCTCT AAGGATCCGC
      661 ACAGGCTACT CCCTGTGGCC CAACCAGACG GAAGTGAGAG CCACCTGCTG GGACCCCAGA
      721 CCTAAACTCA CTCCCAGTCA GGTCCTCACC TGTAACCACA AGCAGCGTGT GAGGCTCCGG
      781 TGCCCGTCAG TGGGCAGAGC GCACATCGCC CACAGTCCCC GAGAAGTTGG GGGGAGGGGT
      841 CGGCAATTGA ACCGGTGCCT AGAGAAGGTG GCGCGGGGTA AACTGGGAAA GTGATGTCGT
      901 GTACTGGCTC CGCCTTTTTC CCGAGGGTGG GGGAGAACCG TATATAAGTG CAGTAGTCGC
      961 CGTGAACGTT CTTTTTCGCA ACGGGTTTGC CGCCAGAACA CAGGTAAGTG CCGTGTGTGG
     1021 TTCCCGCGGG CCTGGCCTCT TTACGGGTTA TGGCCCTTGC GTGCCTTGAA TTACTTCCAC
     1081 CTGGCTCCAG TACGTGATTC TTGATCCCGA GCTGGAGCCA GGGGCGGGCC TTGCGCTTTA
     1141 GGAGCCCCTT CGCCTCGTGC TTGAGTTGAG GCCTGGCCTG GGCGCTGGGG CCGCCGCGTG
     1201 CGAATCTGGT GGCACCTTCG CGCCTGTCTC GCTGCTTTCG ATAAGTCTCT AGCCATTTAA
     1261 AATTTTTGAT GACCTGCTGC GACGCTTTTT TTCTGGCAAG ATAGTCTTGT AAATGCGGGC
     1321 CAGGATCTGC ACACTGGTAT TTCGGTTTTT GGGGCCGCGG GCGGCGACGG GGCCCGTGCG
     1381 TCCCAGCGCA CATGTTCGGC GAGGCGGGGC CTGCGAGCGC GGCCACCGAG AATCGGACGG
     1441 GGGTAGTCTC AAGCTGGCCG GCCTGCTCTG GTGCCTGGCC TCGCGCCGCC GTGTATCGCC
     1501 CCGCCCTGGG CGGCAAGGCT GGCCCGGTCG GCACCAGTTG CGTGAGCGGA AAGATGGCCG
     1561 CTTCCCGGCC CTGCTCCAGG GGGCTCAAAA TGGAGGACGC GGCGCTCGGG AGAGCGGGCG
     1621 GGTGAGTCAC CCACACAAAG GAAAGGGGCC TTTCCGTCCT CAGCCGTCGC TTCATGTGAC
     1681 TCCACGGAGT ACCGGGCGCC GTCCAGGCAC CTCGATTAGT TCTGGAGCTT TTGGAGTACG
     1741 TCGTCTTTAG GTTGGGGGGA GGGGTTTTAT GCGATGGAGT TTCCCCACAC TGAGTGGGTG
     1801 GAGACTGAAG TTAGGCCAGC TTGGCACTTG ATGTAATTCT CCTTGGAATT TGCCCTTTTT
     1861 GAGTTTGGAT CTTGGTTCAT TCTCAAGCCT CAGACAGTGG TTCAAAGTTT TTTTCTTCCA
     1921 TTTCAGGTGT CGTGAAGACG TCATATAACT TCGTATAGCA TACATTATAC GAAGTTATCG
     1981 CCACCATGGT GAGCAAGGGC GAGGAGGATA ACATGGCCAT CATCAAGGAG TTCATGCGCT
     2041 TCAAGGTGCA CATGGAGGGC TCCGTGAACG GCCACGAGTT CGAGATCGAG GGCGAGGGCG
     2101 AGGGCCGCCC CTACGAGGGC ACCCAGACCG CCAAGCTGAA GGTGACCAAG GGTGGCCCCC
     2161 TGCCCTTCGC CTGGGACATC CTGTCCCCTC AGTTCATGTA CGGCTCCAAG GCCTACGTGA
     2221 AGCACCCCGC CGACATCCCC GACTACTTGA AGCTGTCCTT CCCCGAGGGC TTCAAGTGGG
     2281 AGCGCGTGAT GAACTTCGAG GACGGCGGCG TGGTGACCGT GACCCAGGAC TCCTCCCTGC
     2341 AGGACGGCGA GTTCATCTAC AAGGTGAAGC TGCGCGGCAC CAACTTCCCC TCCGACGGCC
     2401 CCGTAATGCA GAAGAAGACC ATGGGCTGGG AGGCCTCCTC CGAGCGGATG TACCCCGAGG
     2461 ACGGCGCCCT GAAGGGCGAG ATCAAGCAGA GGCTGAAGCT GAAGGACGGC GGCCACTACG
     2521 ACGCTGAGGT CAAGACCACC TACAAGGCCA AGAAGCCCGT GCAGCTGCCC GGCGCCTACA
     2581 ACGTCAACAT CAAGTTGGAC ATCACCTCCC ACAACGAGGA CTACACCATC GTGGAACAGT
     2641 ACGAACGCGC CGAGGGCCGC CACTCCACCG GCGGCATGGA CGAGCTGTAC AAGTAGATAA
     2701 CTTCGTATAG GATACTTTAT ACGAAGTTAT ACACAGTCTC TGTGCCTTCT AGTTGCCAGC
     2761 CATCTGTTGT TTGCCCCTCC CCCGTGCCTT CCTTGACCCT GGAAGGTGCC ACTCCCACTG
     2821 TCCTTTCCTA ATAAAATGAG GAAATTGCAT CGCATTGTCT GAGTAGGTGT CATTCTATTC
     2881 TGGGGGGTGG GGTGGGGCAG GACAGCAAGG GGGAGGATTG GGAAGACAAT AGCAGGCATG
     2941 CTGGGGATGC GGTGGGCTCT ATGGAGGTCT GAGTCTGTGG AATGTGTGTC AGTTAGGGTG
     3001 TGGAAAGTCC CCAGGCTCCC CAGCAGGCAG AAGTATGCAA AGCATGCATC TCAATTAGTC
     3061 AGCAACCAGG TGTGGAAAGT CCCCAGGCTC CCCAGCAGGC AGAAGTATGC AAAGCATGCA
     3121 TCTCAATTAG TCAGCAACCA TAGTCCCGCC CCTAACTCCG CCCATCCCGC CCCTAACTCC
     3181 GCCCAGTTCC GCCCATTCTC CGCCCCATGG CTGACTAATT TTTTTTATTT ATGCAGAGGC
     3241 CGAGGCCGCC TCTGCCTCTG AGCTATTCCA GAAGTAGTGA GGAGGCTTTT TTGGAGGCCT
     3301 AGGCTTTTGC AAAAAGCTCC CGGGAGCTTG TATATCCATT TTCGGATCTG ATCAAGAGAC
     3361 AGGATGAGGA TCGTTTCGCA TGATTGAACA AGATGGATTG CACGCAGGTT CTCCGGCCGC
     3421 TTGGGTGGAG AGGCTATTCG GCTATGACTG GGCACAACAG ACAATCGGCT GCTCTGATGC
     3481 CGCCGTGTTC CGGCTGTCAG CGCAGGGGCG CCCGGTTCTT TTTGTCAAGA CCGACCTGTC
     3541 CGGTGCCCTG AATGAACTGC AGGACGAGGC AGCGCGGCTA TCGTGGCTGG CCACGACGGG
     3601 CGTTCCTTGC GCAGCTGTGC TCGACGTTGT CACTGAAGCG GGAAGGGACT GGCTGCTATT
     3661 GGGCGAAGTG CCGGGGCAGG ATCTCCTGTC ATCTCACCTT GCTCCTGCCG AGAAAGTATC
     3721 CATCATGGCT GATGCAATGC GGCGGCTGCA TACGCTTGAT CCGGCTACCT GCCCATTCGA
     3781 CCACCAAGCG AAACATCGCA TCGAGCGAGC ACGTACTCGG ATGGAAGCCG GTCTTGTCGA
     3841 TCAGGATGAT CTGGACGAAG AGCATCAGGG GCTCGCGCCA GCCGAACTGT TCGCCAGGCT
     3901 CAAGGCGCGC ATGCCCGACG GCGAGGATCT CGTCGTGACC CATGGCGATG CCTGCTTGCC
     3961 GAATATCATG GTGGAAAATG GCCGCTTTTC TGGATTCATC GACTGTGGCC GGCTGGGTGT
     4021 GGCGGACCGC TATCAGGACA TAGCGTTGGC TACCCGTGAT ATTGCTGAAG AGCTTGGCGG
     4081 CGAATGGGCT GACCGCTTCC TCGTGCTTTA CGGTATCGCC GCTCCCGATT CGCAGCGCAT
     4141 CGCCTTCTAT CGCCTTCTTG ACGAGTTCTT CTGAGCGGGA CTCTGGGGTT CGAAATGACC
     4201 GACCAAGCGA CGCCCAACCT GCCATCACGA GATTTCGATT CCACCGCCGC CTTCTATGAA
     4261 AGGTTGGGCT TCGGAATCGT TTTCCGGGAC GCCGGCTGGA TGATCCTCCA GCGCGGGGAT
     4321 CTCATGCTGG AGTTCTTCGC CCACCCCAAC TTGTTTATTG CAGCTTATAA TGGTTACAAA
     4381 TAAAGCAATA GCATCACAAA TTTCACAAAT AAAGCATTTT TTTCACTGCA TTCTAGTTGT
     4441 GGTTTGTCCA AACTCATCAA TGTATCTTAT CATGTCTGAG GTCTGAGTTG GATATCTCAC
     4501 TACACTTTGA TGGCCCAATC TTTTTTTAAA AGCATATATT TATTGAATAA AATATGAGTT
     4561 CATATTGGCA TCCTCATGCA TGTCTGGCAA GTACTTGGCT ATTATTCACT TCCTCCTCTA
     4621 AATCCCATCC ATTCTTGGGT CCATAAACCT ATCATCTTAG TTTCTCCTCA TTTCAAAAGA
     4681 AATTAGGAAA CAGAAGTTTG TAACAGGAAA TGGATTTATT TATAGTTTTG CCACTGGGGA
     4741 GAAAAAATAA CTCCATCCTG TTCTCTAACA TGCTGGTAGT CTTTTACAGT TTATTGAAAA
     4801 CTATGAGACG GGATGGAGAG GTGGTTCAGA GGTTAAGAGC AATGGCTGTT CTTCCAGAGG
     4861 TCCTGAGTTC AATTCCCAGC AACCACATAG TAGCTCACAG CTATCTGTAA TGAGATCTGG
     4921 TGTGCAAGCA TACATGCCGG CAGAACACTG TATACAAAAT AAATAAATCT TAAAAAAAAA
     4981 AAGAAAACTA TGAGACAAAG ACAAGAAGGT ATGTAGCTTT GCTGTGAGAC AGTTCAACAT
     5041 GGCTTTTCTG GGGTTGTGAG GAGGTCACTA GTTTCATATG ACCTGCAGTA TCTCAGTTCT
     5101 CAGCAGTTCT TGTTTAGCAT GGAGGGGGTC TCTCTTTACA ATTTTGCCAT GGTTCCAGCC
     5161 CTTTCTCAAG CATGGAATCA CTGCTATATT AGTGTCCTCT TTGTTATGGG GTAAAAACCC
     5221 AGAGACCATT CAAGCAACAC GTCGCTGTTG ACATTGATTA TTGACTAGTT ATTAATAGTA
     5281 ATCAATTACG GGGTCATTAG TTCATAGCCC ATATATGGAG TTCCGCGTTA CATAACTTAC
     5341 GGTAAATGGC CCGCCTGGCT GACCGCCCAA CGACCCCCGC CCATTGACGT CAATAATGAC
     5401 GTATGTTCCC ATAGTAACGC CAATAGGGAC TTTCCATTGA CGTCAATGGG TGGAGTATTT
     5461 ACGGTAAACT GCCCACTTGG CAGTACATCA AGTGTATCAT ATGCCAAGTA CGCCCCCTAT
     5521 TGACGTCAAT GACGGTAAAT GGCCCGCCTG GCATTATGCC CAGTACATGA CCTTATGGGA
     5581 CTTTCCTACT TGGCAGTACA TCTACGTATT AGTCATCGCT ATTACCATGG TGATGCGGTT
     5641 TTGGCAGTAC ATCAATGGGC GTGGATAGCG GTTTGACTCA CGGGGATTTC CAAGTCTCCA
     5701 CCCCATTGAC GTCAATGGGA GTTTGTTTTG GCACCAAAAT CAACGGGACT TTCCAAAATG
     5761 TCGTAACAAC TCCGCCCCAT TGACGCAAAT GGGCGGTAGG CGTGTACGGT GGGAGGTCTA
     5821 TATAAGCAGA GCTCTCTGGC TAACTAGAGA ACCCACTGCT TACTGGCTTA TCGAAATAGT
     5881 GCGATCGCCA CCATGGCCCA GTCCAAGCAC GGCCTGACCA AGGAGATGAC CATGAAGTAC
     5941 CGCATGGAGG GCTGCGTGGA CGGCCACAAG TTCGTGATCA CCGGCGAGGG CATCGGCTAC
     6001 CCCTTCAAGG GCAAGCAGGC CATCAACCTG TGCGTGGTGG AGGGCGGCCC CTTGCCCTTC
     6061 GCCGAGGACA TCTTGTCCGC CGCCTTCATG TACGGCAACC GCGTGTTCAC CGAGTACCCC
     6121 CAGGACATCG TCGACTACTT CAAGAACTCC TGCCCCGCCG GCTACACCTG GGACCGCTCC
     6181 TTCCTGTTCG AGGACGGCGC CGTGTGCATC TGCAACGCCG ACATCACCGT GAGCGTGGAG
     6241 GAGAACTGCA TGTACCACGA GTCCAAGTTC TACGGCGTGA ACTTCCCCGC CGACGGCCCC
     6301 GTGATGAAGA AGATGACCGA CAACTGGGAG CCCTCCTGCG AGAAGATCAT CCCCGTGCCC
     6361 AAGCAGGGCA TCTTGAAGGG CGACGTGAGC ATGTACCTGC TGCTGAAGGA CGGTGGCCGC
     6421 TTGCGCTGCC AGTTCGACAC CGTGTACAAG GCCAAGTCCG TGCCCCGCAA GATGCCCGAC
     6481 TGGCACTTCA TCCAGCACAA GCTGACCCGC GAGGACCGCA GCGACGCCAA GAACCAGAAG
     6541 TGGCACCTGA CCGAGCACGC CATCGCCTCC GGCTCCGCCT TGCCCAAGCT TCCGCGGAGC
     6601 CATGGCTTCC CGCCGGCGGT GGCGGCGCAG GATGATGGCA CGCTGCCCAT GTCTTGTGCC
     6661 CAGGAGAGCG GGATGGACCG TCACCCTGCA GCCTGTGCTT CTGCTAGGAT CAATGTGTAG
     6721 ACACAGTCTC TGTGCCTTCT AGTTGCCAGC CATCTGTTGT TTGCCCCTCC CCCGTGCCTT
     6781 CCTTGACCCT GGAAGGTGCC ACTCCCACTG TCCTTTCCTA ATAAAATGAG GAAATTGCAT
     6841 CGCATTGTCT GAGTAGGTGT CATTCTATTC TGGGGGGTGG GGTGGGGCAG GACAGCAAGG
     6901 GGGAGGATTG GGAAGACAAT AGCAGGCATG CTGGGGATGC GGTGGGCTCT ATGGACTTGC
     6961 GTAGTGAGTC GAATAAGGGC GACACAAAAT TTATTCTAAA TGCATAATAA ATACTGATAA
     7021 CATCTTATAG TTTGTATTAT ATTTTGTATT ATCGTTGACA TGTATAATTT TGATATCAAA
     7081 AACTGATTTT CCCTTTATTA TTTTCGAGAT TTATTTTCTT AATTCTCTTT AACAAACTAG
     7141 AAATATTGTA TATACAAAAA ATCATAAATA ATAGATGAAT AGTTTAATTA TAGGTGTTCA
     7201 TCAATCGAAA AAGCAACGTA TCTTATTTAA AGTGCGTTGC TTTTTTCTCA TTTATAAGGT
     7261 TAAATAATTC TCATATATCA AGCAAAGTGA CAGGCGCCCT TAAATATTCT GACAAATGCT
     7321 CTTTCCCTAA ACTCCCCCCA TAAAAAAACC CGCCGAAGCG GGTTTTTACG TTATTTGCGG
     7381 ATTAACGATT ACTCGTTATC AGAACCGCCC AGGGGGCCCG AGCTTAAGAC TGGCCGTCGT
     7441 TTTACAACAC AGAAAGAGTT TGTAGAAACG CAAAAAGGCC ATCCGTCAGG GGCCTTCTGC
     7501 TTAGTTTGAT GCCTGGCAGT TCCCTACTCT CGCCTTCCGC TTCCTCGCTC ACTGACTCGC
     7561 TGCGCTCGGT CGTTCGGCTG CGGCGAGCGG TATCAGCTCA CTCAAAGGCG GTAATACGGT
     7621 TATCCACAGA ATCAGGGGAT AACGCAGGAA AGAACATGTG AGCAAAAGGC CAGCAAAAGG
     7681 CCAGGAACCG TAAAAAGGCC GCGTTGCTGG CGTTTTTCCA TAGGCTCCGC CCCCCTGACG
     7741 AGCATCACAA AAATCGACGC TCAAGTCAGA GGTGGCGAAA CCCGACAGGA CTATAAAGAT
     7801 ACCAGGCGTT TCCCCCTGGA AGCTCCCTCG TGCGCTCTCC TGTTCCGACC CTGCCGCTTA
     7861 CCGGATACCT GTCCGCCTTT CTCCCTTCGG GAAGCGTGGC GCTTTCTCAT AGCTCACGCT
     7921 GTAGGTATCT CAGTTCGGTG TAGGTCGTTC GCTCCAAGCT GGGCTGTGTG CACGAACCCC
     7981 CCGTTCAGCC CGACCGCTGC GCCTTATCCG GTAACTATCG TCTTGAGTCC AACCCGGTAA
     8041 GACACGACTT ATCGCCACTG GCAGCAGCCA CTGGTAACAG GATTAGCAGA GCGAGGTATG
     8101 TAGGCGGTGC TACAGAGTTC TTGAAGTGGT GGGCTAACTA CGGCTACACT AGAAGAACAG
     8161 TATTTGGTAT CTGCGCTCTG CTGAAGCCAG TTACCTTCGG AAAAAGAGTT GGTAGCTCTT
     8221 GATCCGGCAA ACAAACCACC GCTGGTAGCG GTGGTTTTTT TGTTTGCAAG CAGCAGATTA
     8281 CGCGCAGAAA AAAAGGATCT CAAGAAGATC CTTTGATCTT TTCTACGGGG TCTGACGCTC
     8341 AGTGGAACGA CGCGCGCGTA ACTCACGTTA AGGGATTTTG GTCATGAGCT TGCGCCGTCC
     8401 CGTCAAGTCA GCGTAATGCT CTGCTTTTAC CAATGCTTAA TCAGTGAGGC ACCTATCTCA
     8461 GCGATCTGTC TATTTCGTTC ATCCATAGTT GCCTGACTCC CCGTCGTGTA GATAACTACG
     8521 ATACGGGAGG GCTTACCATC TGGCCCCAGC GCTGCGATGA TACCGCGAGA ACCACGCTCA
     8581 CCGGCTCCGG ATTTATCAGC AATAAACCAG CCAGCCGGAA GGGCCGAGCG CAGAAGTGGT
     8641 CCTGCAACTT TATCCGCCTC CATCCAGTCT ATTAATTGTT GCCGGGAAGC TAGAGTAAGT
     8701 AGTTCGCCAG TTAATAGTTT GCGCAACGTT GTTGCCATCG CTACAGGCAT CGTGGTGTCA
     8761 CGCTCGTCGT TTGGTATGGC TTCATTCAGC TCCGGTTCCC AACGATCAAG GCGAGTTACA
     8821 TGATCCCCCA TGTTGTGCAA AAAAGCGGTT AGCTCCTTCG GTCCTCCGAT CGTTGTCAGA
     8881 AGTAAGTTGG CCGCAGTGTT ATCACTCATG GTTATGGCAG CACTGCATAA TTCTCTTACT
     8941 GTCATGCCAT CCGTAAGATG CTTTTCTGTG ACTGGTGAGT ACTCAACCAA GTCATTCTGA
     9001 GAATAGTGTA TGCGGCGACC GAGTTGCTCT TGCCCGGCGT CAATACGGGA TAATACCGCG
     9061 CCACATAGCA GAACTTTAAA AGTGCTCATC ATTGGAAAAC GTTCTTCGGG GCGAAAACTC
     9121 TCAAGGATCT TACCGCTGTT GAGATCCAGT TCGATGTAAC CCACTCGTGC ACCCAACTGA
     9181 TCTTCAGCAT CTTTTACTTT CACCAGCGTT TCTGGGTGAG CAAAAACAGG AAGGCAAAAT
     9241 GCCGCAAAAA AGGGAATAAG GGCGACACGG AAATGTTGAA TACTCATATT CTTCCTTTTT
     9301 CAATATTATT GAAGCATTTA TCAGGGTTAT TGTCTCATGA GCGGATACAT ATTTGAATGT
     9361 ATTTAGAAAA ATAAACAAAT AGGGGTCAGT GTTACAACCA ATTAACCAAT TCTGAACATT
     9421 ATCGCGAGCC CATTTATACC TGAATATGGC TCATAACACC CCTTGTTTGC CTGGCGGCAG
     9481 TAGCGCGGTG GTCCCACCTG ACCCCATGCC GAACTCAGAA GTGAAACGCC GTAGCGCCGA
     9541 TGGTAGTGTG GGGACTCCCC ATGCGAGAGT AGGGAACTGC CAGGCATCAA ATAAAACGAA
     9601 AGGCTCAGTC GAAAGACTGG GCCTTTCGCC CGGGCTAATT ATGGGGTGTC GCCCTTATTC
     9661 GACTC
//
